# Supplementary material for: A forward genetic screen reveals novel independent regulators of ULBP1, an activating ligand for natural killer cells
Source: eLife. 2015 Nov 13;4:e08474. doi: 10.7554/eLife.08474 (PMC4629278; doi:10.7554/eLife.08474)
Supplement: Supplementary file 2. — Sequence of ULBP1 promoter –603 construct. Annotated plasmid sequences of the ULBP1 promoter reporter constructs used in Figure 6—figure supplement 2. DOI: http://dx.doi.org/10.7554/eLife.08474.026 [file elife08474s002.zip › elife08474s002.txt]

LOCUS       pGL3_Basic_ULBP1_promoter_603        5418 bp ds-DNA     circular     10-AUG-2015
DEFINITION  Cloning vector pGL3-Basic, with ULBP1 promoter fragment -603 inserted
COMMENT     
COMMENT     ApEinfo:methylated:1
FEATURES             Location/Qualifiers
     misc_feature    join(1..6,653..658)
                     /note="multiple cloning site"
                     /label=multiple cloning site
                     /ApEinfo_fwdcolor=pink
                     /ApEinfo_revcolor=pink
                     /ApEinfo_graphicformat=arrow_data {{0 1 2 0 0 -1} {} 0}
                     width 5 offset 0
     misc_feature    7..609
                     /label=ULBP1 promoter
                     /ApEinfo_fwdcolor=#9e28ff
                     /ApEinfo_revcolor=green
                     /ApEinfo_graphicformat=arrow_data {{0 1 2 0 0 -1} {} 0}
                     width 5 offset 0
     gene            688..2340
                     /gene="luc+"
                     /label=luc+
                     /ApEinfo_fwdcolor=pink
                     /ApEinfo_revcolor=pink
                     /ApEinfo_graphicformat=arrow_data {{0 1 2 0 0 -1} {} 0}
                     width 5 offset 0
     CDS             688..2340
                     /gene="luc+"
                     /codon_start=1
                     /product="luciferase"
                     /protein_id="AAA89082.1"
                     /db_xref="GI:1200460"
                     /translation="MEDAKNIKKGPAPFYPLEDGTAGEQLHKAMKRYALVPGTIAFTD
                     AHIEVDITYAEYFEMSVRLAEAMKRYGLNTNHRIVVCSENSLQFFMPVLGALFIGVAV
                     APANDIYNERELLNSMGISQPTVVFVSKKGLQKILNVQKKLPIIQKIIIMDSKTDYQG
                     FQSMYTFVTSHLPPGFNEYDFVPESFDRDKTIALIMNSSGSTGLPKGVALPHRTACVR
                     FSHARDPIFGNQIIPDTAILSVVPFHHGFGMFTTLGYLICGFRVVLMYRFEEELFLRS
                     LQDYKIQSALLVPTLFSFFAKSTLIDKYDLSNLHEIASGGAPLSKEVGEAVAKRFHLP
                     GIRQGYGLTETTSAILITPEGDDKPGAVGKVVPFFEAKVVDLDTGKTLGVNQRGELCV
                     RGPMIMSGYVNNPEATNALIDKDGWLHSGDIAYWDEDEHFFIVDRLKSLIKYKGYQVA
                     PAELESILLQHPNIFDAGVAGLPDDDAGELPAAVVVLEHGKTMTEKEIVDYVASQVTT
                     AKKLRGGVVFVDEVPKGLTGKLDARKIREILIKAKKGGKIAV"
                     /label=luciferase
                     /ApEinfo_fwdcolor=pink
                     /ApEinfo_revcolor=pink
                     /ApEinfo_graphicformat=arrow_data {{0 1 2 0 0 -1} {} 0}
                     width 5 offset 0
     primer_bind     complement(689..711)
                     /note="GL primer2 sequencing primer binding site"
                     /label=GL primer2 sequencing primer binding site
                     /ApEinfo_fwdcolor=pink
                     /ApEinfo_revcolor=pink
                     /ApEinfo_graphicformat=arrow_data {{0 1 2 0 0 -1} {} 0}
                     width 5 offset 0
     regulatory      2372..2593
                     /regulatory_class="polyA_signal_sequence"
                     /note="SV40 late poly(A) signal"
                     /label=SV40 late poly(A) signal
                     /ApEinfo_fwdcolor=pink
                     /ApEinfo_revcolor=pink
                     /ApEinfo_graphicformat=arrow_data {{0 1 2 0 0 -1} {} 0}
                     width 5 offset 0
     primer_bind     complement(2661..2680)
                     /note="RV primer4 sequencing primer binding site"
                     /label=RV primer4 sequencing primer binding site
                     /ApEinfo_fwdcolor=pink
                     /ApEinfo_revcolor=pink
                     /ApEinfo_graphicformat=arrow_data {{0 1 2 0 0 -1} {} 0}
                     width 5 offset 0
     rep_origin      2918..2918
                     /note="ColE1-derived plasmid replication origin"
                     /label=ColE1-derived plasmid replication origin
                     /ApEinfo_fwdcolor=pink
                     /ApEinfo_revcolor=pink
                     /ApEinfo_graphicformat=arrow_data {{0 1 2 0 0 -1} {} 0}
                     width 5 offset 0
     gene            complement(3680..4540)
                     /gene="AmpR"
                     /label=AmpR
                     /ApEinfo_fwdcolor=pink
                     /ApEinfo_revcolor=pink
                     /ApEinfo_graphicformat=arrow_data {{0 1 2 0 0 -1} {} 0}
                     width 5 offset 0
     CDS             complement(3680..4540)
                     /gene="AmpR"
                     /note="ampicillin resistance"
                     /codon_start=1
                     /product="beta-lactamase"
                     /protein_id="AAA89083.1"
                     /db_xref="GI:1200461"
                     /translation="MSIQHFRVALIPFFAAFCLPVFAHPETLVKVKDAEDQLGARVGY
                     IELDLNSGKILESFRPEERFPMMSTFKVLLCGAVLSRIDAGQEQLGRRIHYSQNDLVE
                     YSPVTEKHLTDGMTVRELCSAAITMSDNTAANLLLTTIGGPKELTAFLHNMGDHVTRL
                     DRWEPELNEAIPNDERDTTMPVAMATTLRKLLTGELLTLASRQQLIDWMEADKVAGPL
                     LRSALPAGWFIADKSGAGERGSRGIIAALGPDGKPSRIVVIYTTGSQATMDERNRQIA
                     EIGASLIKHW"
                     /label=beta-lactamase
                     /ApEinfo_fwdcolor=pink
                     /ApEinfo_revcolor=pink
                     /ApEinfo_graphicformat=arrow_data {{0 1 2 0 0 -1} {} 0}
                     width 5 offset 0
     rep_origin      4672..5127
                     /note="f1 origin"
                     /label=f1 origin
                     /ApEinfo_fwdcolor=pink
                     /ApEinfo_revcolor=pink
                     /ApEinfo_graphicformat=arrow_data {{0 1 2 0 0 -1} {} 0}
                     width 5 offset 0
     regulatory      5258..5411
                     /regulatory_class="polyA_signal_sequence"
                     /note="upstream poly(A) signal"
                     /label=upstream poly(A) signal
                     /ApEinfo_fwdcolor=pink
                     /ApEinfo_revcolor=pink
                     /ApEinfo_graphicformat=arrow_data {{0 1 2 0 0 -1} {} 0}
                     width 5 offset 0
     primer_bind     5360..5379
                     /note="RV primer3 sequencing primer binding site"
                     /label=RV primer3 sequencing primer binding site
                     /ApEinfo_fwdcolor=pink
                     /ApEinfo_revcolor=pink
                     /ApEinfo_graphicformat=arrow_data {{0 1 2 0 0 -1} {} 0}
                     width 5 offset 0
     misc_feature    453..462
                     /label=ATF4 site
                     /ApEinfo_fwdcolor=cyan
                     /ApEinfo_revcolor=green
                     /ApEinfo_graphicformat=arrow_data {{0 1 2 0 0 -1} {} 0}
                     width 5 offset 0
     misc_feature    479..483
                     /label=CRE site
                     /ApEinfo_fwdcolor=cyan
                     /ApEinfo_revcolor=green
                     /ApEinfo_graphicformat=arrow_data {{0 1 2 0 0 -1} {} 0}
                     width 5 offset 0
     misc_feature    495..499
                     /label=CRE site(1)
                     /ApEinfo_label=CRE site
                     /ApEinfo_fwdcolor=cyan
                     /ApEinfo_revcolor=green
                     /ApEinfo_graphicformat=arrow_data {{0 1 2 0 0 -1} {} 0}
                     width 5 offset 0
     misc_feature    610..652
                     /label=ULBP1 5' UTR
                     /ApEinfo_fwdcolor=#2c9c57
                     /ApEinfo_revcolor=green
                     /ApEinfo_graphicformat=arrow_data {{0 1 2 0 0 -1} {} 0}
                     width 5 offset 0
ORIGIN
        1 ggtacccaca actgatcaca tcatgattga tcacggtagc cctctagggc tttctttctt
       61 ttcttttttt ttttttccag aagtcataaa gggatataga atatactcaa agaccacctc
      121 atgcttttag tggagaggca aaaaaggttc gctccggaat ggggaagcgg ctgcgccctg
      181 gacggagagg ggcggggact tcgcgactgc aggcggaggg agggcgggtg tcgctggcgc
      241 aggcggtgac agggagacac cgccgccact gagtattcct atgcaagttt cttcatcttc
      301 ctgtgcatca gtgtttacac tggggtaatg ataaatgctg tgttgaaaaa ttatttgatg
      361 gggccatgga aggaacggaa ggaacggcgt cctggcccgc tcggggcccg cgcacgccgc
      421 caccaagccg cgggggcggg tcggagggga gagttgcgtc agccaggccg ctgtcagatg
      481 acgagcccgg ggcgtgacgg ggtggagcat ccccaaaaaa gtgcatgcct aggatcccgc
      541 ccagtgtatc cctgcgcgcg gcgggccggg ctgggcagct ttataaacag ccgtggtgtg
      601 agcctcgaaG GGAACCATCA GCGCCTCCTG TCCACGGAGC TCCAGGTCTA CAaagcttgg
      661 cattccggta ctgttggtaa agccaccatg gaagacgcca aaaacataaa gaaaggcccg
      721 gcgccattct atccgctgga agatggaacc gctggagagc aactgcataa ggctatgaag
      781 agatacgccc tggttcctgg aacaattgct tttacagatg cacatatcga ggtggacatc
      841 acttacgctg agtacttcga aatgtccgtt cggttggcag aagctatgaa acgatatggg
      901 ctgaatacaa atcacagaat cgtcgtatgc agtgaaaact ctcttcaatt ctttatgccg
      961 gtgttgggcg cgttatttat cggagttgca gttgcgcccg cgaacgacat ttataatgaa
     1021 cgtgaattgc tcaacagtat gggcatttcg cagcctaccg tggtgttcgt ttccaaaaag
     1081 gggttgcaaa aaattttgaa cgtgcaaaaa aagctcccaa tcatccaaaa aattattatc
     1141 atggattcta aaacggatta ccagggattt cagtcgatgt acacgttcgt cacatctcat
     1201 ctacctcccg gttttaatga atacgatttt gtgccagagt ccttcgatag ggacaagaca
     1261 attgcactga tcatgaactc ctctggatct actggtctgc ctaaaggtgt cgctctgcct
     1321 catagaactg cctgcgtgag attctcgcat gccagagatc ctatttttgg caatcaaatc
     1381 attccggata ctgcgatttt aagtgttgtt ccattccatc acggttttgg aatgtttact
     1441 acactcggat atttgatatg tggatttcga gtcgtcttaa tgtatagatt tgaagaagag
     1501 ctgtttctga ggagccttca ggattacaag attcaaagtg cgctgctggt gccaacccta
     1561 ttctccttct tcgccaaaag cactctgatt gacaaatacg atttatctaa tttacacgaa
     1621 attgcttctg gtggcgctcc cctctctaag gaagtcgggg aagcggttgc caagaggttc
     1681 catctgccag gtatcaggca aggatatggg ctcactgaga ctacatcagc tattctgatt
     1741 acacccgagg gggatgataa accgggcgcg gtcggtaaag ttgttccatt ttttgaagcg
     1801 aaggttgtgg atctggatac cgggaaaacg ctgggcgtta atcaaagagg cgaactgtgt
     1861 gtgagaggtc ctatgattat gtccggttat gtaaacaatc cggaagcgac caacgccttg
     1921 attgacaagg atggatggct acattctgga gacatagctt actgggacga agacgaacac
     1981 ttcttcatcg ttgaccgcct gaagtctctg attaagtaca aaggctatca ggtggctccc
     2041 gctgaattgg aatccatctt gctccaacac cccaacatct tcgacgcagg tgtcgcaggt
     2101 cttcccgacg atgacgccgg tgaacttccc gccgccgttg ttgttttgga gcacggaaag
     2161 acgatgacgg aaaaagagat cgtggattac gtcgccagtc aagtaacaac cgcgaaaaag
     2221 ttgcgcggag gagttgtgtt tgtggacgaa gtaccgaaag gtcttaccgg aaaactcgac
     2281 gcaagaaaaa tcagagagat cctcataaag gccaagaagg gcggaaagat cgccgtgtaa
     2341 ttctagagtc ggggcggccg gccgcttcga gcagacatga taagatacat tgatgagttt
     2401 ggacaaacca caactagaat gcagtgaaaa aaatgcttta tttgtgaaat ttgtgatgct
     2461 attgctttat ttgtaaccat tataagctgc aataaacaag ttaacaacaa caattgcatt
     2521 cattttatgt ttcaggttca gggggaggtg tgggaggttt tttaaagcaa gtaaaacctc
     2581 tacaaatgtg gtaaaatcga taaggatccg tcgaccgatg cccttgagag ccttcaaccc
     2641 agtcagctcc ttccggtggg cgcggggcat gactatcgtc gccgcactta tgactgtctt
     2701 ctttatcatg caactcgtag gacaggtgcc ggcagcgctc ttccgcttcc tcgctcactg
     2761 actcgctgcg ctcggtcgtt cggctgcggc gagcggtatc agctcactca aaggcggtaa
     2821 tacggttatc cacagaatca ggggataacg caggaaagaa catgtgagca aaaggccagc
     2881 aaaaggccag gaaccgtaaa aaggccgcgt tgctggcgtt tttccatagg ctccgccccc
     2941 ctgacgagca tcacaaaaat cgacgctcaa gtcagaggtg gcgaaacccg acaggactat
     3001 aaagatacca ggcgtttccc cctggaagct ccctcgtgcg ctctcctgtt ccgaccctgc
     3061 cgcttaccgg atacctgtcc gcctttctcc cttcgggaag cgtggcgctt tctcatagct
     3121 cacgctgtag gtatctcagt tcggtgtagg tcgttcgctc caagctgggc tgtgtgcacg
     3181 aaccccccgt tcagcccgac cgctgcgcct tatccggtaa ctatcgtctt gagtccaacc
     3241 cggtaagaca cgacttatcg ccactggcag cagccactgg taacaggatt agcagagcga
     3301 ggtatgtagg cggtgctaca gagttcttga agtggtggcc taactacggc tacactagaa
     3361 gaacagtatt tggtatctgc gctctgctga agccagttac cttcggaaaa agagttggta
     3421 gctcttgatc cggcaaacaa accaccgctg gtagcggtgg tttttttgtt tgcaagcagc
     3481 agattacgcg cagaaaaaaa ggatctcaag aagatccttt gatcttttct acggggtctg
     3541 acgctcagtg gaacgaaaac tcacgttaag ggattttggt catgagatta tcaaaaagga
     3601 tcttcaccta gatcctttta aattaaaaat gaagttttaa atcaatctaa agtatatatg
     3661 agtaaacttg gtctgacagt taccaatgct taatcagtga ggcacctatc tcagcgatct
     3721 gtctatttcg ttcatccata gttgcctgac tccccgtcgt gtagataact acgatacggg
     3781 agggcttacc atctggcccc agtgctgcaa tgataccgcg agacccacgc tcaccggctc
     3841 cagatttatc agcaataaac cagccagccg gaagggccga gcgcagaagt ggtcctgcaa
     3901 ctttatccgc ctccatccag tctattaatt gttgccggga agctagagta agtagttcgc
     3961 cagttaatag tttgcgcaac gttgttgcca ttgctacagg catcgtggtg tcacgctcgt
     4021 cgtttggtat ggcttcattc agctccggtt cccaacgatc aaggcgagtt acatgatccc
     4081 ccatgttgtg caaaaaagcg gttagctcct tcggtcctcc gatcgttgtc agaagtaagt
     4141 tggccgcagt gttatcactc atggttatgg cagcactgca taattctctt actgtcatgc
     4201 catccgtaag atgcttttct gtgactggtg agtactcaac caagtcattc tgagaatagt
     4261 gtatgcggcg accgagttgc tcttgcccgg cgtcaatacg ggataatacc gcgccacata
     4321 gcagaacttt aaaagtgctc atcattggaa aacgttcttc ggggcgaaaa ctctcaagga
     4381 tcttaccgct gttgagatcc agttcgatgt aacccactcg tgcacccaac tgatcttcag
     4441 catcttttac tttcaccagc gtttctgggt gagcaaaaac aggaaggcaa aatgccgcaa
     4501 aaaagggaat aagggcgaca cggaaatgtt gaatactcat actcttcctt tttcaatatt
     4561 attgaagcat ttatcagggt tattgtctca tgagcggata catatttgaa tgtatttaga
     4621 aaaataaaca aataggggtt ccgcgcacat ttccccgaaa agtgccacct gnnnnnnnnn
     4681 nnnnnnnnnn nnnnnnnnnn nnnnnnnnnn nnnnnnnnnn nnnnnnnnnn nnnnnnnnnn
     4741 nnnnnnnnnn nnnnnnnnnn nnnnnnnnnn nnnnnnnnnn nnnnnnnnnn nnnnncnnnn
     4801 nnnnnnnnnn nnnnnnnnnn nnnnnnnnnn nnnnnnnnnn nnnnnnnnnn nnnnnnnnnn
     4861 nnnnnnnnnn nnnnnnnnnn nnnnnnnann nnnnnnnnnn nnnnnnnnnn nnnnnnnnnn
     4921 nnnnnnnnnn nnnnnnncct ttgacgttgg agtccacgtt ctttaatagt ggactcttgt
     4981 tccaaactgg aacaacactc aaccctatct cggtctattc ttttgattta taagggattt
     5041 tgccgatttc ggcctattgg ttaaaaaatg agctgattta acaaaaattt aacgcgaatt
     5101 ttaacaaaat attaacgctt acaatttgcc attcgccatt caggctgcgc aactgttggg
     5161 aagggcgatc ggtgcgggcc tcttcgctat tacgccagcc caagctacca tgataagtaa
     5221 gtaatattaa ggtacgggag gtacttggag cggccgcaat aaaatatctt tattttcatt
     5281 acatctgtgt gttggttttt tgtgtgaatc gatagtacta acatacgctc tccatcaaaa
     5341 caaaacgaaa caaaacaaac tagcaaaata ggctgtcccc agtgcaagtg caggtgccag
     5401 aacatttctc tatcgata    
//
