# Supplementary material for: A forward genetic screen reveals novel independent regulators of ULBP1, an activating ligand for natural killer cells
Source: eLife. 2015 Nov 13;4:e08474. doi: 10.7554/eLife.08474 (PMC4629278; doi:10.7554/eLife.08474)
Supplement: Supplementary file 3. — Sequence of ULBP1 promoter –288 construct. Annotated plasmid sequences of the ULBP1 promoter reporter constructs used in Figure 6—figure supplement 2. DOI: http://dx.doi.org/10.7554/eLife.08474.027 [file elife08474s003.zip › elife08474s003.txt]

LOCUS       pGL3_Basic_ULBP1_promoter_288        5103 bp ds-DNA     circular     10-AUG-2015
DEFINITION  Cloning vector pGL3-Basic, with ULBP1 promoter fragment -288 inserted
COMMENT     
COMMENT     ApEinfo:methylated:1
FEATURES             Location/Qualifiers
     misc_feature    join(1..6,338..343)
                     /note="multiple cloning site"
                     /label=multiple cloning site
                     /ApEinfo_fwdcolor=pink
                     /ApEinfo_revcolor=pink
                     /ApEinfo_graphicformat=arrow_data {{0 1 2 0 0 -1} {} 0}
                     width 5 offset 0
     misc_feature    7..294
                     /label=ULBP1 promoter fragment
                     /ApEinfo_fwdcolor=#9e28ff
                     /ApEinfo_revcolor=green
                     /ApEinfo_graphicformat=arrow_data {{0 1 2 0 0 -1} {} 0}
                     width 5 offset 0
     misc_feature    138..147
                     /label=ATF4 site
                     /ApEinfo_fwdcolor=cyan
                     /ApEinfo_revcolor=green
                     /ApEinfo_graphicformat=arrow_data {{0 1 2 0 0 -1} {} 0}
                     width 5 offset 0
     misc_feature    164..168
                     /label=CRE site
                     /ApEinfo_fwdcolor=cyan
                     /ApEinfo_revcolor=green
                     /ApEinfo_graphicformat=arrow_data {{0 1 2 0 0 -1} {} 0}
                     width 5 offset 0
     misc_feature    180..184
                     /label=CRE site(1)
                     /ApEinfo_label=CRE site
                     /ApEinfo_fwdcolor=cyan
                     /ApEinfo_revcolor=green
                     /ApEinfo_graphicformat=arrow_data {{0 1 2 0 0 -1} {} 0}
                     width 5 offset 0
     misc_feature    295..337
                     /label=ULBP1 5' UTR
                     /ApEinfo_fwdcolor=#2c9c57
                     /ApEinfo_revcolor=green
                     /ApEinfo_graphicformat=arrow_data {{0 1 2 0 0 -1} {} 0}
                     width 5 offset 0
     gene            373..2025
                     /gene="luc+"
                     /label=luc+
                     /ApEinfo_fwdcolor=pink
                     /ApEinfo_revcolor=pink
                     /ApEinfo_graphicformat=arrow_data {{0 1 2 0 0 -1} {} 0}
                     width 5 offset 0
     CDS             373..2025
                     /gene="luc+"
                     /codon_start=1
                     /product="luciferase"
                     /protein_id="AAA89082.1"
                     /db_xref="GI:1200460"
                     /translation="MEDAKNIKKGPAPFYPLEDGTAGEQLHKAMKRYALVPGTIAFTD
                     AHIEVDITYAEYFEMSVRLAEAMKRYGLNTNHRIVVCSENSLQFFMPVLGALFIGVAV
                     APANDIYNERELLNSMGISQPTVVFVSKKGLQKILNVQKKLPIIQKIIIMDSKTDYQG
                     FQSMYTFVTSHLPPGFNEYDFVPESFDRDKTIALIMNSSGSTGLPKGVALPHRTACVR
                     FSHARDPIFGNQIIPDTAILSVVPFHHGFGMFTTLGYLICGFRVVLMYRFEEELFLRS
                     LQDYKIQSALLVPTLFSFFAKSTLIDKYDLSNLHEIASGGAPLSKEVGEAVAKRFHLP
                     GIRQGYGLTETTSAILITPEGDDKPGAVGKVVPFFEAKVVDLDTGKTLGVNQRGELCV
                     RGPMIMSGYVNNPEATNALIDKDGWLHSGDIAYWDEDEHFFIVDRLKSLIKYKGYQVA
                     PAELESILLQHPNIFDAGVAGLPDDDAGELPAAVVVLEHGKTMTEKEIVDYVASQVTT
                     AKKLRGGVVFVDEVPKGLTGKLDARKIREILIKAKKGGKIAV"
                     /label=luciferase
                     /ApEinfo_fwdcolor=pink
                     /ApEinfo_revcolor=pink
                     /ApEinfo_graphicformat=arrow_data {{0 1 2 0 0 -1} {} 0}
                     width 5 offset 0
     regulatory      2057..2278
                     /regulatory_class="polyA_signal_sequence"
                     /note="SV40 late poly(A) signal"
                     /label=SV40 late poly(A) signal
                     /ApEinfo_fwdcolor=pink
                     /ApEinfo_revcolor=pink
                     /ApEinfo_graphicformat=arrow_data {{0 1 2 0 0 -1} {} 0}
                     width 5 offset 0
     CDS             complement(3365..4225)
                     /gene="AmpR"
                     /note="ampicillin resistance"
                     /codon_start=1
                     /product="beta-lactamase"
                     /protein_id="AAA89083.1"
                     /db_xref="GI:1200461"
                     /translation="MSIQHFRVALIPFFAAFCLPVFAHPETLVKVKDAEDQLGARVGY
                     IELDLNSGKILESFRPEERFPMMSTFKVLLCGAVLSRIDAGQEQLGRRIHYSQNDLVE
                     YSPVTEKHLTDGMTVRELCSAAITMSDNTAANLLLTTIGGPKELTAFLHNMGDHVTRL
                     DRWEPELNEAIPNDERDTTMPVAMATTLRKLLTGELLTLASRQQLIDWMEADKVAGPL
                     LRSALPAGWFIADKSGAGERGSRGIIAALGPDGKPSRIVVIYTTGSQATMDERNRQIA
                     EIGASLIKHW"
                     /label=beta-lactamase
                     /ApEinfo_fwdcolor=pink
                     /ApEinfo_revcolor=pink
                     /ApEinfo_graphicformat=arrow_data {{0 1 2 0 0 -1} {} 0}
                     width 5 offset 0
     primer_bind     complement(374..396)
                     /note="GL primer2 sequencing primer binding site"
                     /label=GL primer2 sequencing primer binding site
                     /ApEinfo_fwdcolor=pink
                     /ApEinfo_revcolor=pink
                     /ApEinfo_graphicformat=arrow_data {{0 1 2 0 0 -1} {} 0}
                     width 5 offset 0
     rep_origin      2603..2603
                     /note="ColE1-derived plasmid replication origin"
                     /label=ColE1-derived plasmid replication origin
                     /ApEinfo_fwdcolor=pink
                     /ApEinfo_revcolor=pink
                     /ApEinfo_graphicformat=arrow_data {{0 1 2 0 0 -1} {} 0}
                     width 5 offset 0
     primer_bind     complement(2346..2365)
                     /note="RV primer4 sequencing primer binding site"
                     /label=RV primer4 sequencing primer binding site
                     /ApEinfo_fwdcolor=pink
                     /ApEinfo_revcolor=pink
                     /ApEinfo_graphicformat=arrow_data {{0 1 2 0 0 -1} {} 0}
                     width 5 offset 0
     regulatory      4943..5096
                     /regulatory_class="polyA_signal_sequence"
                     /note="upstream poly(A) signal"
                     /label=upstream poly(A) signal
                     /ApEinfo_fwdcolor=pink
                     /ApEinfo_revcolor=pink
                     /ApEinfo_graphicformat=arrow_data {{0 1 2 0 0 -1} {} 0}
                     width 5 offset 0
     gene            complement(3365..4225)
                     /gene="AmpR"
                     /label=AmpR
                     /ApEinfo_fwdcolor=pink
                     /ApEinfo_revcolor=pink
                     /ApEinfo_graphicformat=arrow_data {{0 1 2 0 0 -1} {} 0}
                     width 5 offset 0
     rep_origin      4357..4812
                     /note="f1 origin"
                     /label=f1 origin
                     /ApEinfo_fwdcolor=pink
                     /ApEinfo_revcolor=pink
                     /ApEinfo_graphicformat=arrow_data {{0 1 2 0 0 -1} {} 0}
                     width 5 offset 0
     primer_bind     5045..5064
                     /note="RV primer3 sequencing primer binding site"
                     /label=RV primer3 sequencing primer binding site
                     /ApEinfo_fwdcolor=pink
                     /ApEinfo_revcolor=pink
                     /ApEinfo_graphicformat=arrow_data {{0 1 2 0 0 -1} {} 0}
                     width 5 offset 0
ORIGIN
        1 ggtaccgggg taatgataaa tgctgtgttg aaaaattatt tgatggggcc atggaaggaa
       61 cggaaggaac ggcgtcctgg cccgctcggg gcccgcgcac gccgccacca agccgcgggg
      121 gcgggtcgga ggggagagtt gcgtcagcca ggccgctgtc agatgacgag cccggggcgt
      181 gacggggtgg agcatcccca aaaaagtgca tgcctaggat cccgcccagt gtatccctgc
      241 gcgcggcggg ccgggctggg cagctttata aacagccgtg gtgtgagcct cgaaGGGAAC
      301 CATCAGCGCC TCCTGTCCAC GGAGCTCCAG GTCTACAaag cttggcattc cggtactgtt
      361 ggtaaagcca ccatggaaga cgccaaaaac ataaagaaag gcccggcgcc attctatccg
      421 ctggaagatg gaaccgctgg agagcaactg cataaggcta tgaagagata cgccctggtt
      481 cctggaacaa ttgcttttac agatgcacat atcgaggtgg acatcactta cgctgagtac
      541 ttcgaaatgt ccgttcggtt ggcagaagct atgaaacgat atgggctgaa tacaaatcac
      601 agaatcgtcg tatgcagtga aaactctctt caattcttta tgccggtgtt gggcgcgtta
      661 tttatcggag ttgcagttgc gcccgcgaac gacatttata atgaacgtga attgctcaac
      721 agtatgggca tttcgcagcc taccgtggtg ttcgtttcca aaaaggggtt gcaaaaaatt
      781 ttgaacgtgc aaaaaaagct cccaatcatc caaaaaatta ttatcatgga ttctaaaacg
      841 gattaccagg gatttcagtc gatgtacacg ttcgtcacat ctcatctacc tcccggtttt
      901 aatgaatacg attttgtgcc agagtccttc gatagggaca agacaattgc actgatcatg
      961 aactcctctg gatctactgg tctgcctaaa ggtgtcgctc tgcctcatag aactgcctgc
     1021 gtgagattct cgcatgccag agatcctatt tttggcaatc aaatcattcc ggatactgcg
     1081 attttaagtg ttgttccatt ccatcacggt tttggaatgt ttactacact cggatatttg
     1141 atatgtggat ttcgagtcgt cttaatgtat agatttgaag aagagctgtt tctgaggagc
     1201 cttcaggatt acaagattca aagtgcgctg ctggtgccaa ccctattctc cttcttcgcc
     1261 aaaagcactc tgattgacaa atacgattta tctaatttac acgaaattgc ttctggtggc
     1321 gctcccctct ctaaggaagt cggggaagcg gttgccaaga ggttccatct gccaggtatc
     1381 aggcaaggat atgggctcac tgagactaca tcagctattc tgattacacc cgagggggat
     1441 gataaaccgg gcgcggtcgg taaagttgtt ccattttttg aagcgaaggt tgtggatctg
     1501 gataccggga aaacgctggg cgttaatcaa agaggcgaac tgtgtgtgag aggtcctatg
     1561 attatgtccg gttatgtaaa caatccggaa gcgaccaacg ccttgattga caaggatgga
     1621 tggctacatt ctggagacat agcttactgg gacgaagacg aacacttctt catcgttgac
     1681 cgcctgaagt ctctgattaa gtacaaaggc tatcaggtgg ctcccgctga attggaatcc
     1741 atcttgctcc aacaccccaa catcttcgac gcaggtgtcg caggtcttcc cgacgatgac
     1801 gccggtgaac ttcccgccgc cgttgttgtt ttggagcacg gaaagacgat gacggaaaaa
     1861 gagatcgtgg attacgtcgc cagtcaagta acaaccgcga aaaagttgcg cggaggagtt
     1921 gtgtttgtgg acgaagtacc gaaaggtctt accggaaaac tcgacgcaag aaaaatcaga
     1981 gagatcctca taaaggccaa gaagggcgga aagatcgccg tgtaattcta gagtcggggc
     2041 ggccggccgc ttcgagcaga catgataaga tacattgatg agtttggaca aaccacaact
     2101 agaatgcagt gaaaaaaatg ctttatttgt gaaatttgtg atgctattgc tttatttgta
     2161 accattataa gctgcaataa acaagttaac aacaacaatt gcattcattt tatgtttcag
     2221 gttcaggggg aggtgtggga ggttttttaa agcaagtaaa acctctacaa atgtggtaaa
     2281 atcgataagg atccgtcgac cgatgccctt gagagccttc aacccagtca gctccttccg
     2341 gtgggcgcgg ggcatgacta tcgtcgccgc acttatgact gtcttcttta tcatgcaact
     2401 cgtaggacag gtgccggcag cgctcttccg cttcctcgct cactgactcg ctgcgctcgg
     2461 tcgttcggct gcggcgagcg gtatcagctc actcaaaggc ggtaatacgg ttatccacag
     2521 aatcagggga taacgcagga aagaacatgt gagcaaaagg ccagcaaaag gccaggaacc
     2581 gtaaaaaggc cgcgttgctg gcgtttttcc ataggctccg cccccctgac gagcatcaca
     2641 aaaatcgacg ctcaagtcag aggtggcgaa acccgacagg actataaaga taccaggcgt
     2701 ttccccctgg aagctccctc gtgcgctctc ctgttccgac cctgccgctt accggatacc
     2761 tgtccgcctt tctcccttcg ggaagcgtgg cgctttctca tagctcacgc tgtaggtatc
     2821 tcagttcggt gtaggtcgtt cgctccaagc tgggctgtgt gcacgaaccc cccgttcagc
     2881 ccgaccgctg cgccttatcc ggtaactatc gtcttgagtc caacccggta agacacgact
     2941 tatcgccact ggcagcagcc actggtaaca ggattagcag agcgaggtat gtaggcggtg
     3001 ctacagagtt cttgaagtgg tggcctaact acggctacac tagaagaaca gtatttggta
     3061 tctgcgctct gctgaagcca gttaccttcg gaaaaagagt tggtagctct tgatccggca
     3121 aacaaaccac cgctggtagc ggtggttttt ttgtttgcaa gcagcagatt acgcgcagaa
     3181 aaaaaggatc tcaagaagat cctttgatct tttctacggg gtctgacgct cagtggaacg
     3241 aaaactcacg ttaagggatt ttggtcatga gattatcaaa aaggatcttc acctagatcc
     3301 ttttaaatta aaaatgaagt tttaaatcaa tctaaagtat atatgagtaa acttggtctg
     3361 acagttacca atgcttaatc agtgaggcac ctatctcagc gatctgtcta tttcgttcat
     3421 ccatagttgc ctgactcccc gtcgtgtaga taactacgat acgggagggc ttaccatctg
     3481 gccccagtgc tgcaatgata ccgcgagacc cacgctcacc ggctccagat ttatcagcaa
     3541 taaaccagcc agccggaagg gccgagcgca gaagtggtcc tgcaacttta tccgcctcca
     3601 tccagtctat taattgttgc cgggaagcta gagtaagtag ttcgccagtt aatagtttgc
     3661 gcaacgttgt tgccattgct acaggcatcg tggtgtcacg ctcgtcgttt ggtatggctt
     3721 cattcagctc cggttcccaa cgatcaaggc gagttacatg atcccccatg ttgtgcaaaa
     3781 aagcggttag ctccttcggt cctccgatcg ttgtcagaag taagttggcc gcagtgttat
     3841 cactcatggt tatggcagca ctgcataatt ctcttactgt catgccatcc gtaagatgct
     3901 tttctgtgac tggtgagtac tcaaccaagt cattctgaga atagtgtatg cggcgaccga
     3961 gttgctcttg cccggcgtca atacgggata ataccgcgcc acatagcaga actttaaaag
     4021 tgctcatcat tggaaaacgt tcttcggggc gaaaactctc aaggatctta ccgctgttga
     4081 gatccagttc gatgtaaccc actcgtgcac ccaactgatc ttcagcatct tttactttca
     4141 ccagcgtttc tgggtgagca aaaacaggaa ggcaaaatgc cgcaaaaaag ggaataaggg
     4201 cgacacggaa atgttgaata ctcatactct tcctttttca atattattga agcatttatc
     4261 agggttattg tctcatgagc ggatacatat ttgaatgtat ttagaaaaat aaacaaatag
     4321 gggttccgcg cacatttccc cgaaaagtgc cacctgnnnn nnnnnnnnnn nnnnnnnnnn
     4381 nnnnnnnnnn nnnnnnnnnn nnnnnnnnnn nnnnnnnnnn nnnnnnnnnn nnnnnnnnnn
     4441 nnnnnnnnnn nnnnnnnnnn nnnnnnnnnn nnnnnnnnnn cnnnnnnnnn nnnnnnnnnn
     4501 nnnnnnnnnn nnnnnnnnnn nnnnnnnnnn nnnnnnnnnn nnnnnnnnnn nnnnnnnnnn
     4561 nnnnnnnnnn nnannnnnnn nnnnnnnnnn nnnnnnnnnn nnnnnnnnnn nnnnnnnnnn
     4621 nncctttgac gttggagtcc acgttcttta atagtggact cttgttccaa actggaacaa
     4681 cactcaaccc tatctcggtc tattcttttg atttataagg gattttgccg atttcggcct
     4741 attggttaaa aaatgagctg atttaacaaa aatttaacgc gaattttaac aaaatattaa
     4801 cgcttacaat ttgccattcg ccattcaggc tgcgcaactg ttgggaaggg cgatcggtgc
     4861 gggcctcttc gctattacgc cagcccaagc taccatgata agtaagtaat attaaggtac
     4921 gggaggtact tggagcggcc gcaataaaat atctttattt tcattacatc tgtgtgttgg
     4981 ttttttgtgt gaatcgatag tactaacata cgctctccat caaaacaaaa cgaaacaaaa
     5041 caaactagca aaataggctg tccccagtgc aagtgcaggt gccagaacat ttctctatcg
     5101 ata     
//
