# Supplementary material for: A forward genetic screen reveals novel independent regulators of ULBP1, an activating ligand for natural killer cells
Source: eLife. 2015 Nov 13;4:e08474. doi: 10.7554/eLife.08474 (PMC4629278; doi:10.7554/eLife.08474)
Supplement: Supplementary file 4. — Sequence of ULBP1 promoter m1 construct. Annotated plasmid sequences of the ULBP1 promoter reporter constructs used in Figure 6—figure supplement 2. DOI: http://dx.doi.org/10.7554/eLife.08474.028 [file elife08474s004.zip › elife08474s004.txt]

LOCUS       pGL3_Basic_ULBP1_promoter_288_m1        5103 bp ds-DNA     circular     10-AUG-2015
DEFINITION  Cloning vector pGL3-Basic, with ULBP1 promoter fragment -288 m1 inserted
COMMENT     ApEinfo:methylated:1
FEATURES             Location/Qualifiers
     misc_feature    7..294
                     /label=ULBP1 promoter fragment
                     /ApEinfo_fwdcolor=#9e28ff
                     /ApEinfo_revcolor=green
                     /ApEinfo_graphicformat=arrow_data {{0 1 2 0 0 -1} {} 0}
                     width 5 offset 0
     misc_feature    join(1..6,338..343)
                     /note="multiple cloning site"
                     /label=multiple cloning site
                     /ApEinfo_fwdcolor=pink
                     /ApEinfo_revcolor=pink
                     /ApEinfo_graphicformat=arrow_data {{0 1 2 0 0 -1} {} 0}
                     width 5 offset 0
     misc_feature    164..168
                     /label=CRE site
                     /ApEinfo_fwdcolor=cyan
                     /ApEinfo_revcolor=green
                     /ApEinfo_graphicformat=arrow_data {{0 1 2 0 0 -1} {} 0}
                     width 5 offset 0
     misc_feature    180..184
                     /label=CRE site(1)
                     /ApEinfo_label=CRE site
                     /ApEinfo_fwdcolor=cyan
                     /ApEinfo_revcolor=green
                     /ApEinfo_graphicformat=arrow_data {{0 1 2 0 0 -1} {} 0}
                     width 5 offset 0
     gene            373..2025
                     /gene="luc+"
                     /label=luc+
                     /ApEinfo_fwdcolor=pink
                     /ApEinfo_revcolor=pink
                     /ApEinfo_graphicformat=arrow_data {{0 1 2 0 0 -1} {} 0}
                     width 5 offset 0
     misc_feature    138..148
                     /label=Mutant ATF4 site
                     /ApEinfo_fwdcolor=cyan
                     /ApEinfo_revcolor=green
                     /ApEinfo_graphicformat=arrow_data {{0 1 2 0 0 -1} {} 0}
                     width 5 offset 0
     CDS             373..2025
                     /gene="luc+"
                     /codon_start=1
                     /product="luciferase"
                     /protein_id="AAA89082.1"
                     /db_xref="GI:1200460"
                     /translation="MEDAKNIKKGPAPFYPLEDGTAGEQLHKAMKRYALVPGTIAFTD
                     AHIEVDITYAEYFEMSVRLAEAMKRYGLNTNHRIVVCSENSLQFFMPVLGALFIGVAV
                     APANDIYNERELLNSMGISQPTVVFVSKKGLQKILNVQKKLPIIQKIIIMDSKTDYQG
                     FQSMYTFVTSHLPPGFNEYDFVPESFDRDKTIALIMNSSGSTGLPKGVALPHRTACVR
                     FSHARDPIFGNQIIPDTAILSVVPFHHGFGMFTTLGYLICGFRVVLMYRFEEELFLRS
                     LQDYKIQSALLVPTLFSFFAKSTLIDKYDLSNLHEIASGGAPLSKEVGEAVAKRFHLP
                     GIRQGYGLTETTSAILITPEGDDKPGAVGKVVPFFEAKVVDLDTGKTLGVNQRGELCV
                     RGPMIMSGYVNNPEATNALIDKDGWLHSGDIAYWDEDEHFFIVDRLKSLIKYKGYQVA
                     PAELESILLQHPNIFDAGVAGLPDDDAGELPAAVVVLEHGKTMTEKEIVDYVASQVTT
                     AKKLRGGVVFVDEVPKGLTGKLDARKIREILIKAKKGGKIAV"
                     /label=luciferase
                     /ApEinfo_fwdcolor=pink
                     /ApEinfo_revcolor=pink
                     /ApEinfo_graphicformat=arrow_data {{0 1 2 0 0 -1} {} 0}
                     width 5 offset 0
     primer_bind     complement(374..396)
                     /note="GL primer2 sequencing primer binding site"
                     /label=GL primer2 sequencing primer binding site
                     /ApEinfo_fwdcolor=pink
                     /ApEinfo_revcolor=pink
                     /ApEinfo_graphicformat=arrow_data {{0 1 2 0 0 -1} {} 0}
                     width 5 offset 0
     regulatory      2057..2278
                     /regulatory_class="polyA_signal_sequence"
                     /note="SV40 late poly(A) signal"
                     /label=SV40 late poly(A) signal
                     /ApEinfo_fwdcolor=pink
                     /ApEinfo_revcolor=pink
                     /ApEinfo_graphicformat=arrow_data {{0 1 2 0 0 -1} {} 0}
                     width 5 offset 0
     CDS             complement(3365..4225)
                     /gene="AmpR"
                     /note="ampicillin resistance"
                     /codon_start=1
                     /product="beta-lactamase"
                     /protein_id="AAA89083.1"
                     /db_xref="GI:1200461"
                     /translation="MSIQHFRVALIPFFAAFCLPVFAHPETLVKVKDAEDQLGARVGY
                     IELDLNSGKILESFRPEERFPMMSTFKVLLCGAVLSRIDAGQEQLGRRIHYSQNDLVE
                     YSPVTEKHLTDGMTVRELCSAAITMSDNTAANLLLTTIGGPKELTAFLHNMGDHVTRL
                     DRWEPELNEAIPNDERDTTMPVAMATTLRKLLTGELLTLASRQQLIDWMEADKVAGPL
                     LRSALPAGWFIADKSGAGERGSRGIIAALGPDGKPSRIVVIYTTGSQATMDERNRQIA
                     EIGASLIKHW"
                     /label=beta-lactamase
                     /ApEinfo_fwdcolor=pink
                     /ApEinfo_revcolor=pink
                     /ApEinfo_graphicformat=arrow_data {{0 1 2 0 0 -1} {} 0}
                     width 5 offset 0
     rep_origin      2603..2603
                     /note="ColE1-derived plasmid replication origin"
                     /label=ColE1-derived plasmid replication origin
                     /ApEinfo_fwdcolor=pink
                     /ApEinfo_revcolor=pink
                     /ApEinfo_graphicformat=arrow_data {{0 1 2 0 0 -1} {} 0}
                     width 5 offset 0
     primer_bind     complement(2346..2365)
                     /note="RV primer4 sequencing primer binding site"
                     /label=RV primer4 sequencing primer binding site
                     /ApEinfo_fwdcolor=pink
                     /ApEinfo_revcolor=pink
                     /ApEinfo_graphicformat=arrow_data {{0 1 2 0 0 -1} {} 0}
                     width 5 offset 0
     regulatory      4943..5096
                     /regulatory_class="polyA_signal_sequence"
                     /note="upstream poly(A) signal"
                     /label=upstream poly(A) signal
                     /ApEinfo_fwdcolor=pink
                     /ApEinfo_revcolor=pink
                     /ApEinfo_graphicformat=arrow_data {{0 1 2 0 0 -1} {} 0}
                     width 5 offset 0
     gene            complement(3365..4225)
                     /gene="AmpR"
                     /label=AmpR
                     /ApEinfo_fwdcolor=pink
                     /ApEinfo_revcolor=pink
                     /ApEinfo_graphicformat=arrow_data {{0 1 2 0 0 -1} {} 0}
                     width 5 offset 0
     rep_origin      4357..4812
                     /note="f1 origin"
                     /label=f1 origin
                     /ApEinfo_fwdcolor=pink
                     /ApEinfo_revcolor=pink
                     /ApEinfo_graphicformat=arrow_data {{0 1 2 0 0 -1} {} 0}
                     width 5 offset 0
     primer_bind     5045..5064
                     /note="RV primer3 sequencing primer binding site"
                     /label=RV primer3 sequencing primer binding site
                     /ApEinfo_fwdcolor=pink
                     /ApEinfo_revcolor=pink
                     /ApEinfo_graphicformat=arrow_data {{0 1 2 0 0 -1} {} 0}
                     width 5 offset 0
     misc_feature    295..337
                     /label=ULBP1 5' UTR
                     /ApEinfo_fwdcolor=#2c9c57
                     /ApEinfo_revcolor=green
                     /ApEinfo_graphicformat=arrow_data {{0 1 2 0 0 -1} {} 0}
                     width 5 offset 0
ORIGIN
        1 ggtaccgggg taatgataaa tgctgtgttg aaaaattatt tgatggggcc atggaaggaa
       61 cggaaggaac ggcgtcctgg cccgctcggg gcccgcgcac gccgccacca agccgcgggg
      121 gcgggtcgga ggggagagtt gACAGCgcca ggccgctgtc agatgacgag cccggggcgt
      181 gacggggtgg agcatcccca aaaaagtgca tgcctaggat cccgcccagt gtatccctgc
      241 gcgcggcggg ccgggctggg cagctttata aacagccgtg gtgtgagcct cgaaGGGAAC
      301 CATCAGCGCC TCCTGTCCAC GGAGCTCCAG GTCTACAaag cttggcattc cggtactgtt
      361 ggtaaagcca ccatggaaga cgccaaaaac ataaagaaag gcccggcgcc attctatccg
      421 ctggaagatg gaaccgctgg agagcaactg cataaggcta tgaagagata cgccctggtt
      481 cctggaacaa ttgcttttac agatgcacat atcgaggtgg acatcactta cgctgagtac
      541 ttcgaaatgt ccgttcggtt ggcagaagct atgaaacgat atgggctgaa tacaaatcac
      601 agaatcgtcg tatgcagtga aaactctctt caattcttta tgccggtgtt gggcgcgtta
      661 tttatcggag ttgcagttgc gcccgcgaac gacatttata atgaacgtga attgctcaac
      721 agtatgggca tttcgcagcc taccgtggtg ttcgtttcca aaaaggggtt gcaaaaaatt
      781 ttgaacgtgc aaaaaaagct cccaatcatc caaaaaatta ttatcatgga ttctaaaacg
      841 gattaccagg gatttcagtc gatgtacacg ttcgtcacat ctcatctacc tcccggtttt
      901 aatgaatacg attttgtgcc agagtccttc gatagggaca agacaattgc actgatcatg
      961 aactcctctg gatctactgg tctgcctaaa ggtgtcgctc tgcctcatag aactgcctgc
     1021 gtgagattct cgcatgccag agatcctatt tttggcaatc aaatcattcc ggatactgcg
     1081 attttaagtg ttgttccatt ccatcacggt tttggaatgt ttactacact cggatatttg
     1141 atatgtggat ttcgagtcgt cttaatgtat agatttgaag aagagctgtt tctgaggagc
     1201 cttcaggatt acaagattca aagtgcgctg ctggtgccaa ccctattctc cttcttcgcc
     1261 aaaagcactc tgattgacaa atacgattta tctaatttac acgaaattgc ttctggtggc
     1321 gctcccctct ctaaggaagt cggggaagcg gttgccaaga ggttccatct gccaggtatc
     1381 aggcaaggat atgggctcac tgagactaca tcagctattc tgattacacc cgagggggat
     1441 gataaaccgg gcgcggtcgg taaagttgtt ccattttttg aagcgaaggt tgtggatctg
     1501 gataccggga aaacgctggg cgttaatcaa agaggcgaac tgtgtgtgag aggtcctatg
     1561 attatgtccg gttatgtaaa caatccggaa gcgaccaacg ccttgattga caaggatgga
     1621 tggctacatt ctggagacat agcttactgg gacgaagacg aacacttctt catcgttgac
     1681 cgcctgaagt ctctgattaa gtacaaaggc tatcaggtgg ctcccgctga attggaatcc
     1741 atcttgctcc aacaccccaa catcttcgac gcaggtgtcg caggtcttcc cgacgatgac
     1801 gccggtgaac ttcccgccgc cgttgttgtt ttggagcacg gaaagacgat gacggaaaaa
     1861 gagatcgtgg attacgtcgc cagtcaagta acaaccgcga aaaagttgcg cggaggagtt
     1921 gtgtttgtgg acgaagtacc gaaaggtctt accggaaaac tcgacgcaag aaaaatcaga
     1981 gagatcctca taaaggccaa gaagggcgga aagatcgccg tgtaattcta gagtcggggc
     2041 ggccggccgc ttcgagcaga catgataaga tacattgatg agtttggaca aaccacaact
     2101 agaatgcagt gaaaaaaatg ctttatttgt gaaatttgtg atgctattgc tttatttgta
     2161 accattataa gctgcaataa acaagttaac aacaacaatt gcattcattt tatgtttcag
     2221 gttcaggggg aggtgtggga ggttttttaa agcaagtaaa acctctacaa atgtggtaaa
     2281 atcgataagg atccgtcgac cgatgccctt gagagccttc aacccagtca gctccttccg
     2341 gtgggcgcgg ggcatgacta tcgtcgccgc acttatgact gtcttcttta tcatgcaact
     2401 cgtaggacag gtgccggcag cgctcttccg cttcctcgct cactgactcg ctgcgctcgg
     2461 tcgttcggct gcggcgagcg gtatcagctc actcaaaggc ggtaatacgg ttatccacag
     2521 aatcagggga taacgcagga aagaacatgt gagcaaaagg ccagcaaaag gccaggaacc
     2581 gtaaaaaggc cgcgttgctg gcgtttttcc ataggctccg cccccctgac gagcatcaca
     2641 aaaatcgacg ctcaagtcag aggtggcgaa acccgacagg actataaaga taccaggcgt
     2701 ttccccctgg aagctccctc gtgcgctctc ctgttccgac cctgccgctt accggatacc
     2761 tgtccgcctt tctcccttcg ggaagcgtgg cgctttctca tagctcacgc tgtaggtatc
     2821 tcagttcggt gtaggtcgtt cgctccaagc tgggctgtgt gcacgaaccc cccgttcagc
     2881 ccgaccgctg cgccttatcc ggtaactatc gtcttgagtc caacccggta agacacgact
     2941 tatcgccact ggcagcagcc actggtaaca ggattagcag agcgaggtat gtaggcggtg
     3001 ctacagagtt cttgaagtgg tggcctaact acggctacac tagaagaaca gtatttggta
     3061 tctgcgctct gctgaagcca gttaccttcg gaaaaagagt tggtagctct tgatccggca
     3121 aacaaaccac cgctggtagc ggtggttttt ttgtttgcaa gcagcagatt acgcgcagaa
     3181 aaaaaggatc tcaagaagat cctttgatct tttctacggg gtctgacgct cagtggaacg
     3241 aaaactcacg ttaagggatt ttggtcatga gattatcaaa aaggatcttc acctagatcc
     3301 ttttaaatta aaaatgaagt tttaaatcaa tctaaagtat atatgagtaa acttggtctg
     3361 acagttacca atgcttaatc agtgaggcac ctatctcagc gatctgtcta tttcgttcat
     3421 ccatagttgc ctgactcccc gtcgtgtaga taactacgat acgggagggc ttaccatctg
     3481 gccccagtgc tgcaatgata ccgcgagacc cacgctcacc ggctccagat ttatcagcaa
     3541 taaaccagcc agccggaagg gccgagcgca gaagtggtcc tgcaacttta tccgcctcca
     3601 tccagtctat taattgttgc cgggaagcta gagtaagtag ttcgccagtt aatagtttgc
     3661 gcaacgttgt tgccattgct acaggcatcg tggtgtcacg ctcgtcgttt ggtatggctt
     3721 cattcagctc cggttcccaa cgatcaaggc gagttacatg atcccccatg ttgtgcaaaa
     3781 aagcggttag ctccttcggt cctccgatcg ttgtcagaag taagttggcc gcagtgttat
     3841 cactcatggt tatggcagca ctgcataatt ctcttactgt catgccatcc gtaagatgct
     3901 tttctgtgac tggtgagtac tcaaccaagt cattctgaga atagtgtatg cggcgaccga
     3961 gttgctcttg cccggcgtca atacgggata ataccgcgcc acatagcaga actttaaaag
     4021 tgctcatcat tggaaaacgt tcttcggggc gaaaactctc aaggatctta ccgctgttga
     4081 gatccagttc gatgtaaccc actcgtgcac ccaactgatc ttcagcatct tttactttca
     4141 ccagcgtttc tgggtgagca aaaacaggaa ggcaaaatgc cgcaaaaaag ggaataaggg
     4201 cgacacggaa atgttgaata ctcatactct tcctttttca atattattga agcatttatc
     4261 agggttattg tctcatgagc ggatacatat ttgaatgtat ttagaaaaat aaacaaatag
     4321 gggttccgcg cacatttccc cgaaaagtgc cacctgnnnn nnnnnnnnnn nnnnnnnnnn
     4381 nnnnnnnnnn nnnnnnnnnn nnnnnnnnnn nnnnnnnnnn nnnnnnnnnn nnnnnnnnnn
     4441 nnnnnnnnnn nnnnnnnnnn nnnnnnnnnn nnnnnnnnnn cnnnnnnnnn nnnnnnnnnn
     4501 nnnnnnnnnn nnnnnnnnnn nnnnnnnnnn nnnnnnnnnn nnnnnnnnnn nnnnnnnnnn
     4561 nnnnnnnnnn nnannnnnnn nnnnnnnnnn nnnnnnnnnn nnnnnnnnnn nnnnnnnnnn
     4621 nncctttgac gttggagtcc acgttcttta atagtggact cttgttccaa actggaacaa
     4681 cactcaaccc tatctcggtc tattcttttg atttataagg gattttgccg atttcggcct
     4741 attggttaaa aaatgagctg atttaacaaa aatttaacgc gaattttaac aaaatattaa
     4801 cgcttacaat ttgccattcg ccattcaggc tgcgcaactg ttgggaaggg cgatcggtgc
     4861 gggcctcttc gctattacgc cagcccaagc taccatgata agtaagtaat attaaggtac
     4921 gggaggtact tggagcggcc gcaataaaat atctttattt tcattacatc tgtgtgttgg
     4981 ttttttgtgt gaatcgatag tactaacata cgctctccat caaaacaaaa cgaaacaaaa
     5041 caaactagca aaataggctg tccccagtgc aagtgcaggt gccagaacat ttctctatcg
     5101 ata     
//
