# Supplementary material for: A forward genetic screen reveals novel independent regulators of ULBP1, an activating ligand for natural killer cells
Source: eLife. 2015 Nov 13;4:e08474. doi: 10.7554/eLife.08474 (PMC4629278; doi:10.7554/eLife.08474)
Supplement: Supplementary file 5. — Sequence of ULBP1 promoter m2 construct. Annotated plasmid sequences of the ULBP1 promoter reporter constructs used in Figure 6—figure supplement 2. DOI: http://dx.doi.org/10.7554/eLife.08474.029 [file elife08474s005.zip › elife08474s005.txt]

LOCUS       pGL3_Basic_ULBP1_promoter_288_m2        5103 bp ds-DNA     circular     10-AUG-2015
DEFINITION  Cloning vector pGL3-Basic, with ULBP1 promoter fragment -288 m2 inserted
COMMENT     ApEinfo:methylated:1
FEATURES             Location/Qualifiers
     misc_feature    7..294
                     /label=ULBP1 promoter fragment
                     /ApEinfo_fwdcolor=#9e28ff
                     /ApEinfo_revcolor=green
                     /ApEinfo_graphicformat=arrow_data {{0 1 2 0 0 -1} {} 0}
                     width 5 offset 0
     misc_feature    join(1..6,338..343)
                     /note="multiple cloning site"
                     /label=multiple cloning site
                     /ApEinfo_fwdcolor=pink
                     /ApEinfo_revcolor=pink
                     /ApEinfo_graphicformat=arrow_data {{0 1 2 0 0 -1} {} 0}
                     width 5 offset 0
     misc_feature    138..147
                     /label=ATF4 site
                     /ApEinfo_fwdcolor=cyan
                     /ApEinfo_revcolor=green
                     /ApEinfo_graphicformat=arrow_data {{0 1 2 0 0 -1} {} 0}
                     width 5 offset 0
     misc_feature    180..184
                     /label=CRE site
                     /ApEinfo_fwdcolor=cyan
                     /ApEinfo_revcolor=green
                     /ApEinfo_graphicformat=arrow_data {{0 1 2 0 0 -1} {} 0}
                     width 5 offset 0
     misc_feature    164..168
                     /label=Mutant CRE site
                     /ApEinfo_fwdcolor=cyan
                     /ApEinfo_revcolor=green
                     /ApEinfo_graphicformat=arrow_data {{0 1 2 0 0 -1} {} 0}
                     width 5 offset 0
     gene            373..2025
                     /gene="luc+"
                     /label=luc+
                     /ApEinfo_fwdcolor=pink
                     /ApEinfo_revcolor=pink
                     /ApEinfo_graphicformat=arrow_data {{0 1 2 0 0 -1} {} 0}
                     width 5 offset 0
     CDS             373..2025
                     /gene="luc+"
                     /codon_start=1
                     /product="luciferase"
                     /protein_id="AAA89082.1"
                     /db_xref="GI:1200460"
                     /translation="MEDAKNIKKGPAPFYPLEDGTAGEQLHKAMKRYALVPGTIAFTD
                     AHIEVDITYAEYFEMSVRLAEAMKRYGLNTNHRIVVCSENSLQFFMPVLGALFIGVAV
                     APANDIYNERELLNSMGISQPTVVFVSKKGLQKILNVQKKLPIIQKIIIMDSKTDYQG
                     FQSMYTFVTSHLPPGFNEYDFVPESFDRDKTIALIMNSSGSTGLPKGVALPHRTACVR
                     FSHARDPIFGNQIIPDTAILSVVPFHHGFGMFTTLGYLICGFRVVLMYRFEEELFLRS
                     LQDYKIQSALLVPTLFSFFAKSTLIDKYDLSNLHEIASGGAPLSKEVGEAVAKRFHLP
                     GIRQGYGLTETTSAILITPEGDDKPGAVGKVVPFFEAKVVDLDTGKTLGVNQRGELCV
                     RGPMIMSGYVNNPEATNALIDKDGWLHSGDIAYWDEDEHFFIVDRLKSLIKYKGYQVA
                     PAELESILLQHPNIFDAGVAGLPDDDAGELPAAVVVLEHGKTMTEKEIVDYVASQVTT
                     AKKLRGGVVFVDEVPKGLTGKLDARKIREILIKAKKGGKIAV"
                     /label=luciferase
                     /ApEinfo_fwdcolor=pink
                     /ApEinfo_revcolor=pink
                     /ApEinfo_graphicformat=arrow_data {{0 1 2 0 0 -1} {} 0}
                     width 5 offset 0
     CDS             complement(3365..4225)
                     /gene="AmpR"
                     /note="ampicillin resistance"
                     /codon_start=1
                     /product="beta-lactamase"
                     /protein_id="AAA89083.1"
                     /db_xref="GI:1200461"
                     /translation="MSIQHFRVALIPFFAAFCLPVFAHPETLVKVKDAEDQLGARVGY
                     IELDLNSGKILESFRPEERFPMMSTFKVLLCGAVLSRIDAGQEQLGRRIHYSQNDLVE
                     YSPVTEKHLTDGMTVRELCSAAITMSDNTAANLLLTTIGGPKELTAFLHNMGDHVTRL
                     DRWEPELNEAIPNDERDTTMPVAMATTLRKLLTGELLTLASRQQLIDWMEADKVAGPL
                     LRSALPAGWFIADKSGAGERGSRGIIAALGPDGKPSRIVVIYTTGSQATMDERNRQIA
                     EIGASLIKHW"
                     /label=beta-lactamase
                     /ApEinfo_fwdcolor=pink
                     /ApEinfo_revcolor=pink
                     /ApEinfo_graphicformat=arrow_data {{0 1 2 0 0 -1} {} 0}
                     width 5 offset 0
     rep_origin      2603..2603
                     /note="ColE1-derived plasmid replication origin"
                     /label=ColE1-derived plasmid replication origin
                     /ApEinfo_fwdcolor=pink
                     /ApEinfo_revcolor=pink
                     /ApEinfo_graphicformat=arrow_data {{0 1 2 0 0 -1} {} 0}
                     width 5 offset 0
     regulatory      2057..2278
                     /regulatory_class="polyA_signal_sequence"
                     /note="SV40 late poly(A) signal"
                     /label=SV40 late poly(A) signal
                     /ApEinfo_fwdcolor=pink
                     /ApEinfo_revcolor=pink
                     /ApEinfo_graphicformat=arrow_data {{0 1 2 0 0 -1} {} 0}
                     width 5 offset 0
     primer_bind     complement(374..396)
                     /note="GL primer2 sequencing primer binding site"
                     /label=GL primer2 sequencing primer binding site
                     /ApEinfo_fwdcolor=pink
                     /ApEinfo_revcolor=pink
                     /ApEinfo_graphicformat=arrow_data {{0 1 2 0 0 -1} {} 0}
                     width 5 offset 0
     primer_bind     complement(2346..2365)
                     /note="RV primer4 sequencing primer binding site"
                     /label=RV primer4 sequencing primer binding site
                     /ApEinfo_fwdcolor=pink
                     /ApEinfo_revcolor=pink
                     /ApEinfo_graphicformat=arrow_data {{0 1 2 0 0 -1} {} 0}
                     width 5 offset 0
     regulatory      4943..5096
                     /regulatory_class="polyA_signal_sequence"
                     /note="upstream poly(A) signal"
                     /label=upstream poly(A) signal
                     /ApEinfo_fwdcolor=pink
                     /ApEinfo_revcolor=pink
                     /ApEinfo_graphicformat=arrow_data {{0 1 2 0 0 -1} {} 0}
                     width 5 offset 0
     gene            complement(3365..4225)
                     /gene="AmpR"
                     /label=AmpR
                     /ApEinfo_fwdcolor=pink
                     /ApEinfo_revcolor=pink
                     /ApEinfo_graphicformat=arrow_data {{0 1 2 0 0 -1} {} 0}
                     width 5 offset 0
     rep_origin      4357..4812
                     /note="f1 origin"
                     /label=f1 origin
                     /ApEinfo_fwdcolor=pink
                     /ApEinfo_revcolor=pink
                     /ApEinfo_graphicformat=arrow_data {{0 1 2 0 0 -1} {} 0}
                     width 5 offset 0
     primer_bind     5045..5064
                     /note="RV primer3 sequencing primer binding site"
                     /label=RV primer3 sequencing primer binding site
                     /ApEinfo_fwdcolor=pink
                     /ApEinfo_revcolor=pink
                     /ApEinfo_graphicformat=arrow_data {{0 1 2 0 0 -1} {} 0}
                     width 5 offset 0
     misc_feature    295..337
                     /label=ULBP1 5' UTR
                     /ApEinfo_fwdcolor=#2c9c57
                     /ApEinfo_revcolor=green
                     /ApEinfo_graphicformat=arrow_data {{0 1 2 0 0 -1} {} 0}
                     width 5 offset 0
ORIGIN
        1 ggtaccgggg taatgataaa tgctgtgttg aaaaattatt tgatggggcc atggaaggaa
       61 cggaaggaac ggcgtcctgg cccgctcggg gcccgcgcac gccgccacca agccgcgggg
      121 gcgggtcgga ggggagagtt gcgtcagcca ggccgctgtc agaGCTGTag cccggggcgt
      181 gacggggtgg agcatcccca aaaaagtgca tgcctaggat cccgcccagt gtatccctgc
      241 gcgcggcggg ccgggctggg cagctttata aacagccgtg gtgtgagcct cgaaGGGAAC
      301 CATCAGCGCC TCCTGTCCAC GGAGCTCCAG GTCTACAaag cttggcattc cggtactgtt
      361 ggtaaagcca ccatggaaga cgccaaaaac ataaagaaag gcccggcgcc attctatccg
      421 ctggaagatg gaaccgctgg agagcaactg cataaggcta tgaagagata cgccctggtt
      481 cctggaacaa ttgcttttac agatgcacat atcgaggtgg acatcactta cgctgagtac
      541 ttcgaaatgt ccgttcggtt ggcagaagct atgaaacgat atgggctgaa tacaaatcac
      601 agaatcgtcg tatgcagtga aaactctctt caattcttta tgccggtgtt gggcgcgtta
      661 tttatcggag ttgcagttgc gcccgcgaac gacatttata atgaacgtga attgctcaac
      721 agtatgggca tttcgcagcc taccgtggtg ttcgtttcca aaaaggggtt gcaaaaaatt
      781 ttgaacgtgc aaaaaaagct cccaatcatc caaaaaatta ttatcatgga ttctaaaacg
      841 gattaccagg gatttcagtc gatgtacacg ttcgtcacat ctcatctacc tcccggtttt
      901 aatgaatacg attttgtgcc agagtccttc gatagggaca agacaattgc actgatcatg
      961 aactcctctg gatctactgg tctgcctaaa ggtgtcgctc tgcctcatag aactgcctgc
     1021 gtgagattct cgcatgccag agatcctatt tttggcaatc aaatcattcc ggatactgcg
     1081 attttaagtg ttgttccatt ccatcacggt tttggaatgt ttactacact cggatatttg
     1141 atatgtggat ttcgagtcgt cttaatgtat agatttgaag aagagctgtt tctgaggagc
     1201 cttcaggatt acaagattca aagtgcgctg ctggtgccaa ccctattctc cttcttcgcc
     1261 aaaagcactc tgattgacaa atacgattta tctaatttac acgaaattgc ttctggtggc
     1321 gctcccctct ctaaggaagt cggggaagcg gttgccaaga ggttccatct gccaggtatc
     1381 aggcaaggat atgggctcac tgagactaca tcagctattc tgattacacc cgagggggat
     1441 gataaaccgg gcgcggtcgg taaagttgtt ccattttttg aagcgaaggt tgtggatctg
     1501 gataccggga aaacgctggg cgttaatcaa agaggcgaac tgtgtgtgag aggtcctatg
     1561 attatgtccg gttatgtaaa caatccggaa gcgaccaacg ccttgattga caaggatgga
     1621 tggctacatt ctggagacat agcttactgg gacgaagacg aacacttctt catcgttgac
     1681 cgcctgaagt ctctgattaa gtacaaaggc tatcaggtgg ctcccgctga attggaatcc
     1741 atcttgctcc aacaccccaa catcttcgac gcaggtgtcg caggtcttcc cgacgatgac
     1801 gccggtgaac ttcccgccgc cgttgttgtt ttggagcacg gaaagacgat gacggaaaaa
     1861 gagatcgtgg attacgtcgc cagtcaagta acaaccgcga aaaagttgcg cggaggagtt
     1921 gtgtttgtgg acgaagtacc gaaaggtctt accggaaaac tcgacgcaag aaaaatcaga
     1981 gagatcctca taaaggccaa gaagggcgga aagatcgccg tgtaattcta gagtcggggc
     2041 ggccggccgc ttcgagcaga catgataaga tacattgatg agtttggaca aaccacaact
     2101 agaatgcagt gaaaaaaatg ctttatttgt gaaatttgtg atgctattgc tttatttgta
     2161 accattataa gctgcaataa acaagttaac aacaacaatt gcattcattt tatgtttcag
     2221 gttcaggggg aggtgtggga ggttttttaa agcaagtaaa acctctacaa atgtggtaaa
     2281 atcgataagg atccgtcgac cgatgccctt gagagccttc aacccagtca gctccttccg
     2341 gtgggcgcgg ggcatgacta tcgtcgccgc acttatgact gtcttcttta tcatgcaact
     2401 cgtaggacag gtgccggcag cgctcttccg cttcctcgct cactgactcg ctgcgctcgg
     2461 tcgttcggct gcggcgagcg gtatcagctc actcaaaggc ggtaatacgg ttatccacag
     2521 aatcagggga taacgcagga aagaacatgt gagcaaaagg ccagcaaaag gccaggaacc
     2581 gtaaaaaggc cgcgttgctg gcgtttttcc ataggctccg cccccctgac gagcatcaca
     2641 aaaatcgacg ctcaagtcag aggtggcgaa acccgacagg actataaaga taccaggcgt
     2701 ttccccctgg aagctccctc gtgcgctctc ctgttccgac cctgccgctt accggatacc
     2761 tgtccgcctt tctcccttcg ggaagcgtgg cgctttctca tagctcacgc tgtaggtatc
     2821 tcagttcggt gtaggtcgtt cgctccaagc tgggctgtgt gcacgaaccc cccgttcagc
     2881 ccgaccgctg cgccttatcc ggtaactatc gtcttgagtc caacccggta agacacgact
     2941 tatcgccact ggcagcagcc actggtaaca ggattagcag agcgaggtat gtaggcggtg
     3001 ctacagagtt cttgaagtgg tggcctaact acggctacac tagaagaaca gtatttggta
     3061 tctgcgctct gctgaagcca gttaccttcg gaaaaagagt tggtagctct tgatccggca
     3121 aacaaaccac cgctggtagc ggtggttttt ttgtttgcaa gcagcagatt acgcgcagaa
     3181 aaaaaggatc tcaagaagat cctttgatct tttctacggg gtctgacgct cagtggaacg
     3241 aaaactcacg ttaagggatt ttggtcatga gattatcaaa aaggatcttc acctagatcc
     3301 ttttaaatta aaaatgaagt tttaaatcaa tctaaagtat atatgagtaa acttggtctg
     3361 acagttacca atgcttaatc agtgaggcac ctatctcagc gatctgtcta tttcgttcat
     3421 ccatagttgc ctgactcccc gtcgtgtaga taactacgat acgggagggc ttaccatctg
     3481 gccccagtgc tgcaatgata ccgcgagacc cacgctcacc ggctccagat ttatcagcaa
     3541 taaaccagcc agccggaagg gccgagcgca gaagtggtcc tgcaacttta tccgcctcca
     3601 tccagtctat taattgttgc cgggaagcta gagtaagtag ttcgccagtt aatagtttgc
     3661 gcaacgttgt tgccattgct acaggcatcg tggtgtcacg ctcgtcgttt ggtatggctt
     3721 cattcagctc cggttcccaa cgatcaaggc gagttacatg atcccccatg ttgtgcaaaa
     3781 aagcggttag ctccttcggt cctccgatcg ttgtcagaag taagttggcc gcagtgttat
     3841 cactcatggt tatggcagca ctgcataatt ctcttactgt catgccatcc gtaagatgct
     3901 tttctgtgac tggtgagtac tcaaccaagt cattctgaga atagtgtatg cggcgaccga
     3961 gttgctcttg cccggcgtca atacgggata ataccgcgcc acatagcaga actttaaaag
     4021 tgctcatcat tggaaaacgt tcttcggggc gaaaactctc aaggatctta ccgctgttga
     4081 gatccagttc gatgtaaccc actcgtgcac ccaactgatc ttcagcatct tttactttca
     4141 ccagcgtttc tgggtgagca aaaacaggaa ggcaaaatgc cgcaaaaaag ggaataaggg
     4201 cgacacggaa atgttgaata ctcatactct tcctttttca atattattga agcatttatc
     4261 agggttattg tctcatgagc ggatacatat ttgaatgtat ttagaaaaat aaacaaatag
     4321 gggttccgcg cacatttccc cgaaaagtgc cacctgnnnn nnnnnnnnnn nnnnnnnnnn
     4381 nnnnnnnnnn nnnnnnnnnn nnnnnnnnnn nnnnnnnnnn nnnnnnnnnn nnnnnnnnnn
     4441 nnnnnnnnnn nnnnnnnnnn nnnnnnnnnn nnnnnnnnnn cnnnnnnnnn nnnnnnnnnn
     4501 nnnnnnnnnn nnnnnnnnnn nnnnnnnnnn nnnnnnnnnn nnnnnnnnnn nnnnnnnnnn
     4561 nnnnnnnnnn nnannnnnnn nnnnnnnnnn nnnnnnnnnn nnnnnnnnnn nnnnnnnnnn
     4621 nncctttgac gttggagtcc acgttcttta atagtggact cttgttccaa actggaacaa
     4681 cactcaaccc tatctcggtc tattcttttg atttataagg gattttgccg atttcggcct
     4741 attggttaaa aaatgagctg atttaacaaa aatttaacgc gaattttaac aaaatattaa
     4801 cgcttacaat ttgccattcg ccattcaggc tgcgcaactg ttgggaaggg cgatcggtgc
     4861 gggcctcttc gctattacgc cagcccaagc taccatgata agtaagtaat attaaggtac
     4921 gggaggtact tggagcggcc gcaataaaat atctttattt tcattacatc tgtgtgttgg
     4981 ttttttgtgt gaatcgatag tactaacata cgctctccat caaaacaaaa cgaaacaaaa
     5041 caaactagca aaataggctg tccccagtgc aagtgcaggt gccagaacat ttctctatcg
     5101 ata     
//
