# Supplementary material for: A forward genetic screen reveals novel independent regulators of ULBP1, an activating ligand for natural killer cells
Source: eLife. 2015 Nov 13;4:e08474. doi: 10.7554/eLife.08474 (PMC4629278; doi:10.7554/eLife.08474)
Supplement: Supplementary file 6. — Sequence of ULBP1 promoter m3 construct. Annotated plasmid sequences of the ULBP1 promoter reporter constructs used in Figure 6—figure supplement 2. DOI: http://dx.doi.org/10.7554/eLife.08474.030 [file elife08474s006.zip › elife08474s006.txt]

LOCUS       pGL3_Basic_ULBP1_promoter_288_m3        5103 bp ds-DNA     circular     10-AUG-2015
DEFINITION  Cloning vector pGL3-Basic, with ULBP1 promoter fragment -288 m3 inserted
COMMENT     ApEinfo:methylated:1
FEATURES             Location/Qualifiers
     misc_feature    7..294
                     /label=ULBP1 promoter fragment
                     /ApEinfo_fwdcolor=#9e28ff
                     /ApEinfo_revcolor=green
                     /ApEinfo_graphicformat=arrow_data {{0 1 2 0 0 -1} {} 0}
                     width 5 offset 0
     misc_feature    join(1..6,338..343)
                     /note="multiple cloning site"
                     /label=multiple cloning site
                     /ApEinfo_fwdcolor=pink
                     /ApEinfo_revcolor=pink
                     /ApEinfo_graphicformat=arrow_data {{0 1 2 0 0 -1} {} 0}
                     width 5 offset 0
     misc_feature    138..147
                     /label=ATF4 site
                     /ApEinfo_fwdcolor=cyan
                     /ApEinfo_revcolor=green
                     /ApEinfo_graphicformat=arrow_data {{0 1 2 0 0 -1} {} 0}
                     width 5 offset 0
     misc_feature    164..168
                     /label=CRE site
                     /ApEinfo_fwdcolor=cyan
                     /ApEinfo_revcolor=green
                     /ApEinfo_graphicformat=arrow_data {{0 1 2 0 0 -1} {} 0}
                     width 5 offset 0
     misc_feature    180..184
                     /label=Mutant CRE site
                     /ApEinfo_fwdcolor=cyan
                     /ApEinfo_revcolor=green
                     /ApEinfo_graphicformat=arrow_data {{0 1 2 0 0 -1} {} 0}
                     width 5 offset 0
     gene            373..2025
                     /gene="luc+"
                     /label=luc+
                     /ApEinfo_fwdcolor=pink
                     /ApEinfo_revcolor=pink
                     /ApEinfo_graphicformat=arrow_data {{0 1 2 0 0 -1} {} 0}
                     width 5 offset 0
     CDS             373..2025
                     /gene="luc+"
                     /codon_start=1
                     /product="luciferase"
                     /protein_id="AAA89082.1"
                     /db_xref="GI:1200460"
                     /translation="MEDAKNIKKGPAPFYPLEDGTAGEQLHKAMKRYALVPGTIAFTD
                     AHIEVDITYAEYFEMSVRLAEAMKRYGLNTNHRIVVCSENSLQFFMPVLGALFIGVAV
                     APANDIYNERELLNSMGISQPTVVFVSKKGLQKILNVQKKLPIIQKIIIMDSKTDYQG
                     FQSMYTFVTSHLPPGFNEYDFVPESFDRDKTIALIMNSSGSTGLPKGVALPHRTACVR
                     FSHARDPIFGNQIIPDTAILSVVPFHHGFGMFTTLGYLICGFRVVLMYRFEEELFLRS
                     LQDYKIQSALLVPTLFSFFAKSTLIDKYDLSNLHEIASGGAPLSKEVGEAVAKRFHLP
                     GIRQGYGLTETTSAILITPEGDDKPGAVGKVVPFFEAKVVDLDTGKTLGVNQRGELCV
                     RGPMIMSGYVNNPEATNALIDKDGWLHSGDIAYWDEDEHFFIVDRLKSLIKYKGYQVA
                     PAELESILLQHPNIFDAGVAGLPDDDAGELPAAVVVLEHGKTMTEKEIVDYVASQVTT
                     AKKLRGGVVFVDEVPKGLTGKLDARKIREILIKAKKGGKIAV"
                     /label=luciferase
                     /ApEinfo_fwdcolor=pink
                     /ApEinfo_revcolor=pink
                     /ApEinfo_graphicformat=arrow_data {{0 1 2 0 0 -1} {} 0}
                     width 5 offset 0
     CDS             complement(3365..4225)
                     /gene="AmpR"
                     /note="ampicillin resistance"
                     /codon_start=1
                     /product="beta-lactamase"
                     /protein_id="AAA89083.1"
                     /db_xref="GI:1200461"
                     /translation="MSIQHFRVALIPFFAAFCLPVFAHPETLVKVKDAEDQLGARVGY
                     IELDLNSGKILESFRPEERFPMMSTFKVLLCGAVLSRIDAGQEQLGRRIHYSQNDLVE
                     YSPVTEKHLTDGMTVRELCSAAITMSDNTAANLLLTTIGGPKELTAFLHNMGDHVTRL
                     DRWEPELNEAIPNDERDTTMPVAMATTLRKLLTGELLTLASRQQLIDWMEADKVAGPL
                     LRSALPAGWFIADKSGAGERGSRGIIAALGPDGKPSRIVVIYTTGSQATMDERNRQIA
                     EIGASLIKHW"
                     /label=beta-lactamase
                     /ApEinfo_fwdcolor=pink
                     /ApEinfo_revcolor=pink
                     /ApEinfo_graphicformat=arrow_data {{0 1 2 0 0 -1} {} 0}
                     width 5 offset 0
     primer_bind     complement(374..396)
                     /note="GL primer2 sequencing primer binding site"
                     /label=GL primer2 sequencing primer binding site
                     /ApEinfo_fwdcolor=pink
                     /ApEinfo_revcolor=pink
                     /ApEinfo_graphicformat=arrow_data {{0 1 2 0 0 -1} {} 0}
                     width 5 offset 0
     rep_origin      2603..2603
                     /note="ColE1-derived plasmid replication origin"
                     /label=ColE1-derived plasmid replication origin
                     /ApEinfo_fwdcolor=pink
                     /ApEinfo_revcolor=pink
                     /ApEinfo_graphicformat=arrow_data {{0 1 2 0 0 -1} {} 0}
                     width 5 offset 0
     regulatory      2057..2278
                     /regulatory_class="polyA_signal_sequence"
                     /note="SV40 late poly(A) signal"
                     /label=SV40 late poly(A) signal
                     /ApEinfo_fwdcolor=pink
                     /ApEinfo_revcolor=pink
                     /ApEinfo_graphicformat=arrow_data {{0 1 2 0 0 -1} {} 0}
                     width 5 offset 0
     primer_bind     complement(2346..2365)
                     /note="RV primer4 sequencing primer binding site"
                     /label=RV primer4 sequencing primer binding site
                     /ApEinfo_fwdcolor=pink
                     /ApEinfo_revcolor=pink
                     /ApEinfo_graphicformat=arrow_data {{0 1 2 0 0 -1} {} 0}
                     width 5 offset 0
     regulatory      4943..5096
                     /regulatory_class="polyA_signal_sequence"
                     /note="upstream poly(A) signal"
                     /label=upstream poly(A) signal
                     /ApEinfo_fwdcolor=pink
                     /ApEinfo_revcolor=pink
                     /ApEinfo_graphicformat=arrow_data {{0 1 2 0 0 -1} {} 0}
                     width 5 offset 0
     gene            complement(3365..4225)
                     /gene="AmpR"
                     /label=AmpR
                     /ApEinfo_fwdcolor=pink
                     /ApEinfo_revcolor=pink
                     /ApEinfo_graphicformat=arrow_data {{0 1 2 0 0 -1} {} 0}
                     width 5 offset 0
     rep_origin      4357..4812
                     /note="f1 origin"
                     /label=f1 origin
                     /ApEinfo_fwdcolor=pink
                     /ApEinfo_revcolor=pink
                     /ApEinfo_graphicformat=arrow_data {{0 1 2 0 0 -1} {} 0}
                     width 5 offset 0
     primer_bind     5045..5064
                     /note="RV primer3 sequencing primer binding site"
                     /label=RV primer3 sequencing primer binding site
                     /ApEinfo_fwdcolor=pink
                     /ApEinfo_revcolor=pink
                     /ApEinfo_graphicformat=arrow_data {{0 1 2 0 0 -1} {} 0}
                     width 5 offset 0
     misc_feature    295..337
                     /label=ULBP1 5' UTR
                     /ApEinfo_fwdcolor=#2c9c57
                     /ApEinfo_revcolor=green
                     /ApEinfo_graphicformat=arrow_data {{0 1 2 0 0 -1} {} 0}
                     width 5 offset 0
ORIGIN
        1 ggtaccgggg taatgataaa tgctgtgttg aaaaattatt tgatggggcc atggaaggaa
       61 cggaaggaac ggcgtcctgg cccgctcggg gcccgcgcac gccgccacca agccgcgggg
      121 gcgggtcgga ggggagagtt gcgtcagcca ggccgctgtc agatgacgag cccggggcgG
      181 CTGTgggtgg agcatcccca aaaaagtgca tgcctaggat cccgcccagt gtatccctgc
      241 gcgcggcggg ccgggctggg cagctttata aacagccgtg gtgtgagcct cgaaGGGAAC
      301 CATCAGCGCC TCCTGTCCAC GGAGCTCCAG GTCTACAaag cttggcattc cggtactgtt
      361 ggtaaagcca ccatggaaga cgccaaaaac ataaagaaag gcccggcgcc attctatccg
      421 ctggaagatg gaaccgctgg agagcaactg cataaggcta tgaagagata cgccctggtt
      481 cctggaacaa ttgcttttac agatgcacat atcgaggtgg acatcactta cgctgagtac
      541 ttcgaaatgt ccgttcggtt ggcagaagct atgaaacgat atgggctgaa tacaaatcac
      601 agaatcgtcg tatgcagtga aaactctctt caattcttta tgccggtgtt gggcgcgtta
      661 tttatcggag ttgcagttgc gcccgcgaac gacatttata atgaacgtga attgctcaac
      721 agtatgggca tttcgcagcc taccgtggtg ttcgtttcca aaaaggggtt gcaaaaaatt
      781 ttgaacgtgc aaaaaaagct cccaatcatc caaaaaatta ttatcatgga ttctaaaacg
      841 gattaccagg gatttcagtc gatgtacacg ttcgtcacat ctcatctacc tcccggtttt
      901 aatgaatacg attttgtgcc agagtccttc gatagggaca agacaattgc actgatcatg
      961 aactcctctg gatctactgg tctgcctaaa ggtgtcgctc tgcctcatag aactgcctgc
     1021 gtgagattct cgcatgccag agatcctatt tttggcaatc aaatcattcc ggatactgcg
     1081 attttaagtg ttgttccatt ccatcacggt tttggaatgt ttactacact cggatatttg
     1141 atatgtggat ttcgagtcgt cttaatgtat agatttgaag aagagctgtt tctgaggagc
     1201 cttcaggatt acaagattca aagtgcgctg ctggtgccaa ccctattctc cttcttcgcc
     1261 aaaagcactc tgattgacaa atacgattta tctaatttac acgaaattgc ttctggtggc
     1321 gctcccctct ctaaggaagt cggggaagcg gttgccaaga ggttccatct gccaggtatc
     1381 aggcaaggat atgggctcac tgagactaca tcagctattc tgattacacc cgagggggat
     1441 gataaaccgg gcgcggtcgg taaagttgtt ccattttttg aagcgaaggt tgtggatctg
     1501 gataccggga aaacgctggg cgttaatcaa agaggcgaac tgtgtgtgag aggtcctatg
     1561 attatgtccg gttatgtaaa caatccggaa gcgaccaacg ccttgattga caaggatgga
     1621 tggctacatt ctggagacat agcttactgg gacgaagacg aacacttctt catcgttgac
     1681 cgcctgaagt ctctgattaa gtacaaaggc tatcaggtgg ctcccgctga attggaatcc
     1741 atcttgctcc aacaccccaa catcttcgac gcaggtgtcg caggtcttcc cgacgatgac
     1801 gccggtgaac ttcccgccgc cgttgttgtt ttggagcacg gaaagacgat gacggaaaaa
     1861 gagatcgtgg attacgtcgc cagtcaagta acaaccgcga aaaagttgcg cggaggagtt
     1921 gtgtttgtgg acgaagtacc gaaaggtctt accggaaaac tcgacgcaag aaaaatcaga
     1981 gagatcctca taaaggccaa gaagggcgga aagatcgccg tgtaattcta gagtcggggc
     2041 ggccggccgc ttcgagcaga catgataaga tacattgatg agtttggaca aaccacaact
     2101 agaatgcagt gaaaaaaatg ctttatttgt gaaatttgtg atgctattgc tttatttgta
     2161 accattataa gctgcaataa acaagttaac aacaacaatt gcattcattt tatgtttcag
     2221 gttcaggggg aggtgtggga ggttttttaa agcaagtaaa acctctacaa atgtggtaaa
     2281 atcgataagg atccgtcgac cgatgccctt gagagccttc aacccagtca gctccttccg
     2341 gtgggcgcgg ggcatgacta tcgtcgccgc acttatgact gtcttcttta tcatgcaact
     2401 cgtaggacag gtgccggcag cgctcttccg cttcctcgct cactgactcg ctgcgctcgg
     2461 tcgttcggct gcggcgagcg gtatcagctc actcaaaggc ggtaatacgg ttatccacag
     2521 aatcagggga taacgcagga aagaacatgt gagcaaaagg ccagcaaaag gccaggaacc
     2581 gtaaaaaggc cgcgttgctg gcgtttttcc ataggctccg cccccctgac gagcatcaca
     2641 aaaatcgacg ctcaagtcag aggtggcgaa acccgacagg actataaaga taccaggcgt
     2701 ttccccctgg aagctccctc gtgcgctctc ctgttccgac cctgccgctt accggatacc
     2761 tgtccgcctt tctcccttcg ggaagcgtgg cgctttctca tagctcacgc tgtaggtatc
     2821 tcagttcggt gtaggtcgtt cgctccaagc tgggctgtgt gcacgaaccc cccgttcagc
     2881 ccgaccgctg cgccttatcc ggtaactatc gtcttgagtc caacccggta agacacgact
     2941 tatcgccact ggcagcagcc actggtaaca ggattagcag agcgaggtat gtaggcggtg
     3001 ctacagagtt cttgaagtgg tggcctaact acggctacac tagaagaaca gtatttggta
     3061 tctgcgctct gctgaagcca gttaccttcg gaaaaagagt tggtagctct tgatccggca
     3121 aacaaaccac cgctggtagc ggtggttttt ttgtttgcaa gcagcagatt acgcgcagaa
     3181 aaaaaggatc tcaagaagat cctttgatct tttctacggg gtctgacgct cagtggaacg
     3241 aaaactcacg ttaagggatt ttggtcatga gattatcaaa aaggatcttc acctagatcc
     3301 ttttaaatta aaaatgaagt tttaaatcaa tctaaagtat atatgagtaa acttggtctg
     3361 acagttacca atgcttaatc agtgaggcac ctatctcagc gatctgtcta tttcgttcat
     3421 ccatagttgc ctgactcccc gtcgtgtaga taactacgat acgggagggc ttaccatctg
     3481 gccccagtgc tgcaatgata ccgcgagacc cacgctcacc ggctccagat ttatcagcaa
     3541 taaaccagcc agccggaagg gccgagcgca gaagtggtcc tgcaacttta tccgcctcca
     3601 tccagtctat taattgttgc cgggaagcta gagtaagtag ttcgccagtt aatagtttgc
     3661 gcaacgttgt tgccattgct acaggcatcg tggtgtcacg ctcgtcgttt ggtatggctt
     3721 cattcagctc cggttcccaa cgatcaaggc gagttacatg atcccccatg ttgtgcaaaa
     3781 aagcggttag ctccttcggt cctccgatcg ttgtcagaag taagttggcc gcagtgttat
     3841 cactcatggt tatggcagca ctgcataatt ctcttactgt catgccatcc gtaagatgct
     3901 tttctgtgac tggtgagtac tcaaccaagt cattctgaga atagtgtatg cggcgaccga
     3961 gttgctcttg cccggcgtca atacgggata ataccgcgcc acatagcaga actttaaaag
     4021 tgctcatcat tggaaaacgt tcttcggggc gaaaactctc aaggatctta ccgctgttga
     4081 gatccagttc gatgtaaccc actcgtgcac ccaactgatc ttcagcatct tttactttca
     4141 ccagcgtttc tgggtgagca aaaacaggaa ggcaaaatgc cgcaaaaaag ggaataaggg
     4201 cgacacggaa atgttgaata ctcatactct tcctttttca atattattga agcatttatc
     4261 agggttattg tctcatgagc ggatacatat ttgaatgtat ttagaaaaat aaacaaatag
     4321 gggttccgcg cacatttccc cgaaaagtgc cacctgnnnn nnnnnnnnnn nnnnnnnnnn
     4381 nnnnnnnnnn nnnnnnnnnn nnnnnnnnnn nnnnnnnnnn nnnnnnnnnn nnnnnnnnnn
     4441 nnnnnnnnnn nnnnnnnnnn nnnnnnnnnn nnnnnnnnnn cnnnnnnnnn nnnnnnnnnn
     4501 nnnnnnnnnn nnnnnnnnnn nnnnnnnnnn nnnnnnnnnn nnnnnnnnnn nnnnnnnnnn
     4561 nnnnnnnnnn nnannnnnnn nnnnnnnnnn nnnnnnnnnn nnnnnnnnnn nnnnnnnnnn
     4621 nncctttgac gttggagtcc acgttcttta atagtggact cttgttccaa actggaacaa
     4681 cactcaaccc tatctcggtc tattcttttg atttataagg gattttgccg atttcggcct
     4741 attggttaaa aaatgagctg atttaacaaa aatttaacgc gaattttaac aaaatattaa
     4801 cgcttacaat ttgccattcg ccattcaggc tgcgcaactg ttgggaaggg cgatcggtgc
     4861 gggcctcttc gctattacgc cagcccaagc taccatgata agtaagtaat attaaggtac
     4921 gggaggtact tggagcggcc gcaataaaat atctttattt tcattacatc tgtgtgttgg
     4981 ttttttgtgt gaatcgatag tactaacata cgctctccat caaaacaaaa cgaaacaaaa
     5041 caaactagca aaataggctg tccccagtgc aagtgcaggt gccagaacat ttctctatcg
     5101 ata     
//
