# Supplementary material for: A forward genetic screen reveals novel independent regulators of ULBP1, an activating ligand for natural killer cells
Source: eLife. 2015 Nov 13;4:e08474. doi: 10.7554/eLife.08474 (PMC4629278; doi:10.7554/eLife.08474)
Supplement: Supplementary file 7. — Sequence of ULBP1 promoter m4 construct. Annotated plasmid sequences of the ULBP1 promoter reporter constructs used in Figure 6—figure supplement 2. DOI: http://dx.doi.org/10.7554/eLife.08474.031 [file elife08474s007.zip › elife08474s007.txt]

LOCUS       pGL3_Basic_ULBP1_promoter_288_m4        5103 bp ds-DNA     circular     10-AUG-2015
DEFINITION  Cloning vector pGL3-Basic, with ULBP1 promoter fragment -288 m4 inserted
COMMENT     ApEinfo:methylated:1
FEATURES             Location/Qualifiers
     misc_feature    7..294
                     /label=ULBP1 promoter fragment
                     /ApEinfo_fwdcolor=#9e28ff
                     /ApEinfo_revcolor=green
                     /ApEinfo_graphicformat=arrow_data {{0 1 2 0 0 -1} {} 0}
                     width 5 offset 0
     misc_feature    join(1..6,338..343)
                     /note="multiple cloning site"
                     /label=multiple cloning site
                     /ApEinfo_fwdcolor=pink
                     /ApEinfo_revcolor=pink
                     /ApEinfo_graphicformat=arrow_data {{0 1 2 0 0 -1} {} 0}
                     width 5 offset 0
     misc_feature    180..184
                     /label=Mutant CRE site
                     /ApEinfo_fwdcolor=cyan
                     /ApEinfo_revcolor=green
                     /ApEinfo_graphicformat=arrow_data {{0 1 2 0 0 -1} {} 0}
                     width 5 offset 0
     misc_feature    138..147
                     /label=Mutant ATF4 site
                     /ApEinfo_fwdcolor=cyan
                     /ApEinfo_revcolor=green
                     /ApEinfo_graphicformat=arrow_data {{0 1 2 0 0 -1} {} 0}
                     width 5 offset 0
     misc_feature    164..168
                     /label=Mutant CRE site(1)
                     /ApEinfo_label=Mutant CRE site
                     /ApEinfo_fwdcolor=cyan
                     /ApEinfo_revcolor=green
                     /ApEinfo_graphicformat=arrow_data {{0 1 2 0 0 -1} {} 0}
                     width 5 offset 0
     gene            373..2025
                     /gene="luc+"
                     /label=luc+
                     /ApEinfo_fwdcolor=pink
                     /ApEinfo_revcolor=pink
                     /ApEinfo_graphicformat=arrow_data {{0 1 2 0 0 -1} {} 0}
                     width 5 offset 0
     CDS             373..2025
                     /gene="luc+"
                     /codon_start=1
                     /product="luciferase"
                     /protein_id="AAA89082.1"
                     /db_xref="GI:1200460"
                     /translation="MEDAKNIKKGPAPFYPLEDGTAGEQLHKAMKRYALVPGTIAFTD
                     AHIEVDITYAEYFEMSVRLAEAMKRYGLNTNHRIVVCSENSLQFFMPVLGALFIGVAV
                     APANDIYNERELLNSMGISQPTVVFVSKKGLQKILNVQKKLPIIQKIIIMDSKTDYQG
                     FQSMYTFVTSHLPPGFNEYDFVPESFDRDKTIALIMNSSGSTGLPKGVALPHRTACVR
                     FSHARDPIFGNQIIPDTAILSVVPFHHGFGMFTTLGYLICGFRVVLMYRFEEELFLRS
                     LQDYKIQSALLVPTLFSFFAKSTLIDKYDLSNLHEIASGGAPLSKEVGEAVAKRFHLP
                     GIRQGYGLTETTSAILITPEGDDKPGAVGKVVPFFEAKVVDLDTGKTLGVNQRGELCV
                     RGPMIMSGYVNNPEATNALIDKDGWLHSGDIAYWDEDEHFFIVDRLKSLIKYKGYQVA
                     PAELESILLQHPNIFDAGVAGLPDDDAGELPAAVVVLEHGKTMTEKEIVDYVASQVTT
                     AKKLRGGVVFVDEVPKGLTGKLDARKIREILIKAKKGGKIAV"
                     /label=luciferase
                     /ApEinfo_fwdcolor=pink
                     /ApEinfo_revcolor=pink
                     /ApEinfo_graphicformat=arrow_data {{0 1 2 0 0 -1} {} 0}
                     width 5 offset 0
     CDS             complement(3365..4225)
                     /gene="AmpR"
                     /note="ampicillin resistance"
                     /codon_start=1
                     /product="beta-lactamase"
                     /protein_id="AAA89083.1"
                     /db_xref="GI:1200461"
                     /translation="MSIQHFRVALIPFFAAFCLPVFAHPETLVKVKDAEDQLGARVGY
                     IELDLNSGKILESFRPEERFPMMSTFKVLLCGAVLSRIDAGQEQLGRRIHYSQNDLVE
                     YSPVTEKHLTDGMTVRELCSAAITMSDNTAANLLLTTIGGPKELTAFLHNMGDHVTRL
                     DRWEPELNEAIPNDERDTTMPVAMATTLRKLLTGELLTLASRQQLIDWMEADKVAGPL
                     LRSALPAGWFIADKSGAGERGSRGIIAALGPDGKPSRIVVIYTTGSQATMDERNRQIA
                     EIGASLIKHW"
                     /label=beta-lactamase
                     /ApEinfo_fwdcolor=pink
                     /ApEinfo_revcolor=pink
                     /ApEinfo_graphicformat=arrow_data {{0 1 2 0 0 -1} {} 0}
                     width 5 offset 0
     primer_bind     complement(374..396)
                     /note="GL primer2 sequencing primer binding site"
                     /label=GL primer2 sequencing primer binding site
                     /ApEinfo_fwdcolor=pink
                     /ApEinfo_revcolor=pink
                     /ApEinfo_graphicformat=arrow_data {{0 1 2 0 0 -1} {} 0}
                     width 5 offset 0
     rep_origin      2603..2603
                     /note="ColE1-derived plasmid replication origin"
                     /label=ColE1-derived plasmid replication origin
                     /ApEinfo_fwdcolor=pink
                     /ApEinfo_revcolor=pink
                     /ApEinfo_graphicformat=arrow_data {{0 1 2 0 0 -1} {} 0}
                     width 5 offset 0
     misc_feature    295..337
                     /label=ULBP1 5' UTR
                     /ApEinfo_fwdcolor=#2c9c57
                     /ApEinfo_revcolor=green
                     /ApEinfo_graphicformat=arrow_data {{0 1 2 0 0 -1} {} 0}
                     width 5 offset 0
     regulatory      2057..2278
                     /regulatory_class="polyA_signal_sequence"
                     /note="SV40 late poly(A) signal"
                     /label=SV40 late poly(A) signal
                     /ApEinfo_fwdcolor=pink
                     /ApEinfo_revcolor=pink
                     /ApEinfo_graphicformat=arrow_data {{0 1 2 0 0 -1} {} 0}
                     width 5 offset 0
     primer_bind     complement(2346..2365)
                     /note="RV primer4 sequencing primer binding site"
                     /label=RV primer4 sequencing primer binding site
                     /ApEinfo_fwdcolor=pink
                     /ApEinfo_revcolor=pink
                     /ApEinfo_graphicformat=arrow_data {{0 1 2 0 0 -1} {} 0}
                     width 5 offset 0
     regulatory      4943..5096
                     /regulatory_class="polyA_signal_sequence"
                     /note="upstream poly(A) signal"
                     /label=upstream poly(A) signal
                     /ApEinfo_fwdcolor=pink
                     /ApEinfo_revcolor=pink
                     /ApEinfo_graphicformat=arrow_data {{0 1 2 0 0 -1} {} 0}
                     width 5 offset 0
     gene            complement(3365..4225)
                     /gene="AmpR"
                     /label=AmpR
                     /ApEinfo_fwdcolor=pink
                     /ApEinfo_revcolor=pink
                     /ApEinfo_graphicformat=arrow_data {{0 1 2 0 0 -1} {} 0}
                     width 5 offset 0
     rep_origin      4357..4812
                     /note="f1 origin"
                     /label=f1 origin
                     /ApEinfo_fwdcolor=pink
                     /ApEinfo_revcolor=pink
                     /ApEinfo_graphicformat=arrow_data {{0 1 2 0 0 -1} {} 0}
                     width 5 offset 0
     primer_bind     5045..5064
                     /note="RV primer3 sequencing primer binding site"
                     /label=RV primer3 sequencing primer binding site
                     /ApEinfo_fwdcolor=pink
                     /ApEinfo_revcolor=pink
                     /ApEinfo_graphicformat=arrow_data {{0 1 2 0 0 -1} {} 0}
                     width 5 offset 0
ORIGIN
        1 ggtaccgggg taatgataaa tgctgtgttg aaaaattatt tgatggggcc atggaaggaa
       61 cggaaggaac ggcgtcctgg cccgctcggg gcccgcgcac gccgccacca agccgcgggg
      121 gcgggtcgga ggggagagtt gACAGCgcca ggccgctgtc agaGCTGTag cccggggcgG
      181 CTGTgggtgg agcatcccca aaaaagtgca tgcctaggat cccgcccagt gtatccctgc
      241 gcgcggcggg ccgggctggg cagctttata aacagccgtg gtgtgagcct cgaaGGGAAC
      301 CATCAGCGCC TCCTGTCCAC GGAGCTCCAG GTCTACAaag cttggcattc cggtactgtt
      361 ggtaaagcca ccatggaaga cgccaaaaac ataaagaaag gcccggcgcc attctatccg
      421 ctggaagatg gaaccgctgg agagcaactg cataaggcta tgaagagata cgccctggtt
      481 cctggaacaa ttgcttttac agatgcacat atcgaggtgg acatcactta cgctgagtac
      541 ttcgaaatgt ccgttcggtt ggcagaagct atgaaacgat atgggctgaa tacaaatcac
      601 agaatcgtcg tatgcagtga aaactctctt caattcttta tgccggtgtt gggcgcgtta
      661 tttatcggag ttgcagttgc gcccgcgaac gacatttata atgaacgtga attgctcaac
      721 agtatgggca tttcgcagcc taccgtggtg ttcgtttcca aaaaggggtt gcaaaaaatt
      781 ttgaacgtgc aaaaaaagct cccaatcatc caaaaaatta ttatcatgga ttctaaaacg
      841 gattaccagg gatttcagtc gatgtacacg ttcgtcacat ctcatctacc tcccggtttt
      901 aatgaatacg attttgtgcc agagtccttc gatagggaca agacaattgc actgatcatg
      961 aactcctctg gatctactgg tctgcctaaa ggtgtcgctc tgcctcatag aactgcctgc
     1021 gtgagattct cgcatgccag agatcctatt tttggcaatc aaatcattcc ggatactgcg
     1081 attttaagtg ttgttccatt ccatcacggt tttggaatgt ttactacact cggatatttg
     1141 atatgtggat ttcgagtcgt cttaatgtat agatttgaag aagagctgtt tctgaggagc
     1201 cttcaggatt acaagattca aagtgcgctg ctggtgccaa ccctattctc cttcttcgcc
     1261 aaaagcactc tgattgacaa atacgattta tctaatttac acgaaattgc ttctggtggc
     1321 gctcccctct ctaaggaagt cggggaagcg gttgccaaga ggttccatct gccaggtatc
     1381 aggcaaggat atgggctcac tgagactaca tcagctattc tgattacacc cgagggggat
     1441 gataaaccgg gcgcggtcgg taaagttgtt ccattttttg aagcgaaggt tgtggatctg
     1501 gataccggga aaacgctggg cgttaatcaa agaggcgaac tgtgtgtgag aggtcctatg
     1561 attatgtccg gttatgtaaa caatccggaa gcgaccaacg ccttgattga caaggatgga
     1621 tggctacatt ctggagacat agcttactgg gacgaagacg aacacttctt catcgttgac
     1681 cgcctgaagt ctctgattaa gtacaaaggc tatcaggtgg ctcccgctga attggaatcc
     1741 atcttgctcc aacaccccaa catcttcgac gcaggtgtcg caggtcttcc cgacgatgac
     1801 gccggtgaac ttcccgccgc cgttgttgtt ttggagcacg gaaagacgat gacggaaaaa
     1861 gagatcgtgg attacgtcgc cagtcaagta acaaccgcga aaaagttgcg cggaggagtt
     1921 gtgtttgtgg acgaagtacc gaaaggtctt accggaaaac tcgacgcaag aaaaatcaga
     1981 gagatcctca taaaggccaa gaagggcgga aagatcgccg tgtaattcta gagtcggggc
     2041 ggccggccgc ttcgagcaga catgataaga tacattgatg agtttggaca aaccacaact
     2101 agaatgcagt gaaaaaaatg ctttatttgt gaaatttgtg atgctattgc tttatttgta
     2161 accattataa gctgcaataa acaagttaac aacaacaatt gcattcattt tatgtttcag
     2221 gttcaggggg aggtgtggga ggttttttaa agcaagtaaa acctctacaa atgtggtaaa
     2281 atcgataagg atccgtcgac cgatgccctt gagagccttc aacccagtca gctccttccg
     2341 gtgggcgcgg ggcatgacta tcgtcgccgc acttatgact gtcttcttta tcatgcaact
     2401 cgtaggacag gtgccggcag cgctcttccg cttcctcgct cactgactcg ctgcgctcgg
     2461 tcgttcggct gcggcgagcg gtatcagctc actcaaaggc ggtaatacgg ttatccacag
     2521 aatcagggga taacgcagga aagaacatgt gagcaaaagg ccagcaaaag gccaggaacc
     2581 gtaaaaaggc cgcgttgctg gcgtttttcc ataggctccg cccccctgac gagcatcaca
     2641 aaaatcgacg ctcaagtcag aggtggcgaa acccgacagg actataaaga taccaggcgt
     2701 ttccccctgg aagctccctc gtgcgctctc ctgttccgac cctgccgctt accggatacc
     2761 tgtccgcctt tctcccttcg ggaagcgtgg cgctttctca tagctcacgc tgtaggtatc
     2821 tcagttcggt gtaggtcgtt cgctccaagc tgggctgtgt gcacgaaccc cccgttcagc
     2881 ccgaccgctg cgccttatcc ggtaactatc gtcttgagtc caacccggta agacacgact
     2941 tatcgccact ggcagcagcc actggtaaca ggattagcag agcgaggtat gtaggcggtg
     3001 ctacagagtt cttgaagtgg tggcctaact acggctacac tagaagaaca gtatttggta
     3061 tctgcgctct gctgaagcca gttaccttcg gaaaaagagt tggtagctct tgatccggca
     3121 aacaaaccac cgctggtagc ggtggttttt ttgtttgcaa gcagcagatt acgcgcagaa
     3181 aaaaaggatc tcaagaagat cctttgatct tttctacggg gtctgacgct cagtggaacg
     3241 aaaactcacg ttaagggatt ttggtcatga gattatcaaa aaggatcttc acctagatcc
     3301 ttttaaatta aaaatgaagt tttaaatcaa tctaaagtat atatgagtaa acttggtctg
     3361 acagttacca atgcttaatc agtgaggcac ctatctcagc gatctgtcta tttcgttcat
     3421 ccatagttgc ctgactcccc gtcgtgtaga taactacgat acgggagggc ttaccatctg
     3481 gccccagtgc tgcaatgata ccgcgagacc cacgctcacc ggctccagat ttatcagcaa
     3541 taaaccagcc agccggaagg gccgagcgca gaagtggtcc tgcaacttta tccgcctcca
     3601 tccagtctat taattgttgc cgggaagcta gagtaagtag ttcgccagtt aatagtttgc
     3661 gcaacgttgt tgccattgct acaggcatcg tggtgtcacg ctcgtcgttt ggtatggctt
     3721 cattcagctc cggttcccaa cgatcaaggc gagttacatg atcccccatg ttgtgcaaaa
     3781 aagcggttag ctccttcggt cctccgatcg ttgtcagaag taagttggcc gcagtgttat
     3841 cactcatggt tatggcagca ctgcataatt ctcttactgt catgccatcc gtaagatgct
     3901 tttctgtgac tggtgagtac tcaaccaagt cattctgaga atagtgtatg cggcgaccga
     3961 gttgctcttg cccggcgtca atacgggata ataccgcgcc acatagcaga actttaaaag
     4021 tgctcatcat tggaaaacgt tcttcggggc gaaaactctc aaggatctta ccgctgttga
     4081 gatccagttc gatgtaaccc actcgtgcac ccaactgatc ttcagcatct tttactttca
     4141 ccagcgtttc tgggtgagca aaaacaggaa ggcaaaatgc cgcaaaaaag ggaataaggg
     4201 cgacacggaa atgttgaata ctcatactct tcctttttca atattattga agcatttatc
     4261 agggttattg tctcatgagc ggatacatat ttgaatgtat ttagaaaaat aaacaaatag
     4321 gggttccgcg cacatttccc cgaaaagtgc cacctgnnnn nnnnnnnnnn nnnnnnnnnn
     4381 nnnnnnnnnn nnnnnnnnnn nnnnnnnnnn nnnnnnnnnn nnnnnnnnnn nnnnnnnnnn
     4441 nnnnnnnnnn nnnnnnnnnn nnnnnnnnnn nnnnnnnnnn cnnnnnnnnn nnnnnnnnnn
     4501 nnnnnnnnnn nnnnnnnnnn nnnnnnnnnn nnnnnnnnnn nnnnnnnnnn nnnnnnnnnn
     4561 nnnnnnnnnn nnannnnnnn nnnnnnnnnn nnnnnnnnnn nnnnnnnnnn nnnnnnnnnn
     4621 nncctttgac gttggagtcc acgttcttta atagtggact cttgttccaa actggaacaa
     4681 cactcaaccc tatctcggtc tattcttttg atttataagg gattttgccg atttcggcct
     4741 attggttaaa aaatgagctg atttaacaaa aatttaacgc gaattttaac aaaatattaa
     4801 cgcttacaat ttgccattcg ccattcaggc tgcgcaactg ttgggaaggg cgatcggtgc
     4861 gggcctcttc gctattacgc cagcccaagc taccatgata agtaagtaat attaaggtac
     4921 gggaggtact tggagcggcc gcaataaaat atctttattt tcattacatc tgtgtgttgg
     4981 ttttttgtgt gaatcgatag tactaacata cgctctccat caaaacaaaa cgaaacaaaa
     5041 caaactagca aaataggctg tccccagtgc aagtgcaggt gccagaacat ttctctatcg
     5101 ata     
//
